Addgene plasmid #202033: pCitro-15a
Purpose: p15a-based plasmid that encodes a conjugative system synthesized from metagenomic data for conjugation to Citrobacter
Depositing lab: David Edgell. Depositing organization: University of Western Ontario. Publication: De Novo Synthesis of a Conjugative System from Human Gut Metagenomic Data for Targeted Delivery of Cas9 Antimicrobials. Hamilton TA, Joris BR, Shrestha A, Browne TS, Rodrigue S, Karas BJ, Gloor GB, Edgell DR. ACS Synth Biol. 2023 Dec 15;12(12):3578-3590. doi: 10.1021/acssynbio.3c00319. Epub 2023 Dec 4. PubMed 38049144.
Backbone
  Vector backbone: pACYCDuet-1
  Total vector size (bp): 57346
  Modifications to backbone: Introduction of yeast replication and selection elements CEN/ARS/HIS3
  Vector type: Synthetic Biology
  Selectable markers: HIS3
Growth in bacteria
  Bacterial resistance: Chloramphenicol, 25 μg/mL
  Growth temperature: 37°C
  Growth strain: DH5alpha
  Copy number: Unknown
Gene/Insert
  Gene/Insert name: conjugative system from a Citrobacter spp.
Terms and licenses: Academic/Nonprofit Terms; Industry Terms: Not Available to Industry
How to cite: pCitro-15a was a gift from David Edgell (Addgene plasmid # 202033 ; http://n2t.net/addgene:202033 ; RRID:Addgene_202033)
