[The description below was written by a language model from this plasmid's Addgene catalogue record and pLannotate feature annotations shown in this document.]
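Description:
pCitro-15a is a large (about 57.3 kb) synthetic-biology plasmid built on the pACYCDuet-1 backbone that carries a complete conjugative system from a Citrobacter species, designed from human gut metagenomic sequence data and synthesized de novo rather than isolated from a cultured strain. In E. coli it replicates from the medium-copy p15A origin, which is compatible with ColE1-type plasmids, and is selected with chloramphenicol through the cat gene and its native promoter. The backbone was modified by adding a yeast module consisting of a CEN6/ARS element for stable low-copy maintenance in Saccharomyces cerevisiae and the HIS3 auxotrophic marker with its own promoter. This makes the construct an E. coli–yeast shuttle vector, an arrangement commonly used to assemble very large synthetic DNA in yeast, although the record does not describe how it was assembled.

The conjugative system occupies roughly the first 53 kb of the plasmid, but the automated annotation recognises very little of it: a C4 antisense RNA, a fragment matching a predicted E. coli protein, and a yubP homologue, a gene family found on conjugative plasmids. The transfer genes, origin of transfer and their regulatory elements are therefore not individually identified in the feature table. Short fragments annotated as IS1, RSF ori and TcR near the p15A origin are probably partial matches to backbone-derived sequence rather than functional parts. The stated purpose is conjugation to Citrobacter recipients, and the associated work concerns targeted delivery of Cas9 antimicrobials. No Cas9 or guide RNA cassette is annotated or listed for this plasmid.
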