Features (pLannotate 1.2.2; 12 found; start..end, strand, type, name):
    465..551     +  ncRNA          C4: Accession: RF01695 - C4 antisense RNA
  13555..14715   +  CDS            SHU6_ECOLX (fragment): Protein predicted: Swiss-Prot protein existence level 4. From Escherichia coli.
  51989..52813   -  CDS            yubP: YUBP_ECOLI - Also known as ygeB. Protein inferred from homology: Swiss-Prot protein existence level 3. From Escherichia coli (strain K12).
  53734..54237   +  misc_feature   CEN/ARS: S. cerevisiae CEN6 centromere fused to an autonomously replicating sequence
  54238..54424   +  promoter       HIS3 promoter: S. cerevisiae HIS3
  54425..55087   +  CDS            HIS3: imidazoleglycerol-phosphate dehydratase, required for histidine biosynthesis; S. cerevisiae HIS3; yeast auxotrophic marker
  55335..55991   -  CDS            cat: CAT_ECOLX - Experimental evidence at protein level: Swiss-Prot protein existence level 1. This enzyme is an effector of chloramphenicol resistance in bacteria. From Escherichia coli. This protein is used as a marker in many commonly used cloning vectors, such as pACYC184.
  55992..56094   -  promoter       cat promoter: promoter of the E. coli cat gene encoding chloramphenicol acetyltransferase
  56215..56358   +  mobile_element IS1 (fragment): prokaryotic transposable element IS1
  56477..56532   -  rep_origin     RSF ori (fragment): Plasmids containing the RSF 1030 origin of replication can be propagated in E. coli cells that contain additional plasmids with compatible origins.
  56620..57165   -  rep_origin     p15A ori: Plasmids containing the medium-copy-number p15A origin of replication can be propagated in E. coli cells that contain a second plasmid with the ColE1 origin.
  57277..57341   -  CDS            TcR (fragment): tetracycline efflux protein; tet; confers resistance to tetracycline
>Addgene plasmid #202033 | pCitro-15a | addgene full sequence | sequence record 403993 | Addgene NGS Result
TAACCATTAACCATGCGCCTGAGAATCCTGAGACTCTAAAGCTTTTTTCATCTTTTCAAAAAGCTCAAGA
GGCACACAGTAGAACACTGGTTTGTTATAGCTCAAAATAGCCAGAGCCTCGCCATCAGTCGATGTTACTA
GTTTTTCTGGATTAGCTTTAAGCTCAGAAACACCTGCAACACGGTTACAAAGAATCGTTCGCGACATTGA
GAGCCCTCACAACAAGATAGCTAACTAATACCGCTCAGTATAGAACCACATTTAGACTTTAGAAAGTCTT
ATTATCGTTGATCTTTGAACGATCTGTGATCTAAAACAATCTTAGTACCTTACGTCTTGACTGTACGTTA
GTTCCTGAGTAGCCTGTTATTGTTGGAACTGATATCCAACCGGGCGTGGAAACCCGATTTTACGTGTACA
AAAACACGCATTTGCGTGTTTTTTATTGCCTGTCGCCGTTTGTATATCAATGGTGGCTCAGGTAGGGCAA
CCGTCTAGGTTGGCCGGGTACACGTAACCGGTATTTCCACCCCTGCCTGGGCTACCACCAGAAGCGTGGA
AACTTCGAGGTAGCTTTCGAAACTATCTACGTGGAGGCTGAAACGATGGCCGCAACTGCTCTCTTCCTAA
GATTTTTCTCGTGCATTCCTGCAATTTATTTAAACCAATCCCCTGAAACTGTCTTCCAAGCAATTGAACC
TGCCCCCCTCCTTAAAGAAGCTGGGATTTTTCCTTGCTTGAAAAGATTAAAGAAAGTACTGACTGTACCG
TCAACTCCTATTCCATTATGCTAATTAGGAGCACAGTATGTTACGAAATATTTTGCAAGATCAAGCACTT
GAAATCGTACACAAGCACTTTCAATCGCTTTCAAGAAGACAACTGGAGATATGCCTCCTTCATACATTTG
GCGTAGCAAAAAGTATGATTGCCAGCAATTATAATATTACTGTTGAGGCGGTTAAGCAGAATATAAAAAG
AAGCGTGCAAAAACTGGAACTGGATAATAGTGATGCGCTGAGAATAGCCATACTCTCAACGATATTTGTA
ATAATGCTCAAAAAATAACAACTTCAATGTACCCTAACGGGTACATTTTTTAAGATTCATCTCATTTCAC
TTTACAAAAAATAGAAAAATTAAGATCATTAGTTCGAGTTTTATAAGTTGATCCGGCCTAGTATAACTTT
AAAACTCATTACAATAGCATCCTGAGCCATGAAGGCCTCACAATGACAGCAGGCAAACTTAAGTGTTTGT
TAGTAAGACTGTTAAGTCGTCATGGTTGAGTGTGTTAGACCCCGTTGAACATTGAATTATTCCGTCATGG
ATCAATTCTGCGCGAAGCGTTCAAAAATGAATATTGAGACTGTATGTAACCAACAATGGTATCTTGCTCT
CTATATTACGGGGGGCAAAAATCGCGAGAACTTATTCGACTGGCTACACGACAGGCGAATTACTCCCTGG
ACACCATTATCCTTAACGCAAATAAGACGAGCCGACGCTCCGCATGTTTTCAGAAAAAGGACCTCTGCCG
TTTTTCCCGGATATTTTTTCCTTAAGGCCAATTTCGAATTCCAGAAGATAGATACTATTAGGGTACACTC
TGCGTTCTGCAATTTTGTGAAATTTGGCAGCCAAATTTCCCCCGTAAATACAAGGGTGGTTGAAGCATTA
ATGAAAAAATACCCCGATCCCACGCATAACCCTGCAGCAAGGGCTGAACTTGAAGCTGCATCAGATATCT
GGCTAACAAAAAGTCAGTACAAACATCTGACTAAAATTGATAGCGTCGAACACCCCGTATCCCGGACTGC
AATGCTGTTTGATATGATCACCCATGCTGATGCCTGGGGTTTTTGAAATGTACTTTACCGTAGCCTCTTA
AACTGGCCTAACCAGTTATCACTCCATCCCTTTGACTTTCCCCCGTTTACGGGGGCTTTTTTTACACCGT
TTTCCGGCAATGACGTCTGGGCTGGTCCTGCCCGATGAACACCCCCTGTTCCTTTAACCGGCCTGCACTC
AGGCTTCCTTCATTCTGGCGGAATGAAGGAACAGACGTCATTGCCAGAAACAGGAACCTAAGAGAGACAA
ACCATGCAATCCACCCAGGAACAGGTCAGCCACCTCTTGTGGTGCATTCTCGTTGCCTTACGTACGGCAG
TCGAAAACCATCACATAAACTCAGAGCGTGGCAAACGTAGATTCATCACTGAATGGCTAAGCGGGGCAAG
AAGAATACCAACATTCAAAGGAATGGGTAGCGAGTTTATGACCATCCGGCAGTTACTCGATACCGAAAAA
AAACGCCCTATTGATGCCGTACTGACTGCGCTTTGGACCAATTCTGTATCAACTGGAAACTGCGACCTTT
TTCGGTTTCGGGCGGTCCTGAATTCACTTCTCGGACTTGGGTGGAAACACTGTCTGTGCCCCTGGCCTGA
ACAGGTTATCACCGAAATCATGACGCGCCAGCGCACTCGTAACAACCACATTCTGCAGCTCACGCGCATG
GAAGAAGCATTTACCGCCACGGGTTCAATGACGTTACCTGTCACATTTCAAATCCTGCTGAAAGAGAAAA
AGAATGAGGACGATGAAGTGGAAAAATCGTTCTATTTCGATCGTTTCTCTGTTGTTCGAGGCAGGGACAC
CCCGTTGTCTAAAGCTACTTTACGCACTCTCTATATCGGACATCACACTCTGCCGGAATCCGCCTGGGGC
GCACGGGATGGAGAACATCACCGCAACGTCTGGACTCCTGATCGTCACTAATTCTTTCACCCCTCCCGTG
ACACACCGGGTTTATTGCACCGCTGGAGTTTTCCCCCATGTTTGAATTTGTCTCAAACATGCTGCCTGCT
TTTTCAGATCATCGATGCCGCGCAGGCTGCGTACGAAGTACGTAACCTGAGCAATACCATCATCAATCTT
GCGATGGCCAATATCCTCACGGTGCTGGGTTCAAAGTCCCAGAGCATCCGGAACAAGCAACTATTCGCCT
GAATACGTTGGTACTGGCTGTGAAAAAGCCCGCAGATGTCAGTTGGCATAACCTTCTCCCTGACTGGGAT
CCCAAAAAAGTGATCTCCGTAGTGAAAGGAAAAGCCGATGAGGTCCGTGAAAAAATGGCGTCATCTGCCA
CCGTCAGCACGACATTCAGTGCCACCACTGAAACCACCAATATGATAGCGGTGCCGATTTCTATTCACAA
CACGGATCCGGCCGGTCCCGGCTTTGACATGGTCATCATTCCTGGGTTCCGGCATACCGGAGGGCCGATG
ACCCTGAGCGTGGATCTGCATATTCAGGACACACACGGAAGTTTCGGTCTGAATCAGATTTGGTCCCTGA
ATCCTGTCCAGAGCTTGCGGTCCCTGAATCCTGACCAGAGCTTGCTGGCAGCCCGTGCCATTGATGAGAA
CAACCTGCAGGTAATCCTTATCACCCCTGAAATCTAGCCCGTCCTACTCTCTTTAATCTTTGATTTTTCG
CGAACAACTCATTTAGGAGTAAGAACTTGAAACGTATTGTCCTTGCCATATTCCCTTTCATCCTCAGCGC
CTGCGCCACATCTCAACCAGAAAACAACATTGACATCACTCGCAGTAAAGAAGGTTCTGACCACAATGTG
ATTTCTATCAGGCTGGATGCGCCACTAAATAAACCTGTGACGTTTGATAACATGAAAACAACTCGCTATG
TGTCTGAGGTCGTCGTTGAGGACGGTAAAAGCCTCAGTAAAAGCTTCAGTCAATTATCTGATGGCACAAC
TGTATGGGCTATCGCCCGTGATAAGGGAAATGGAGAACAGCTTGTTTCTTTGACAGTTCGTCACGCATGC
CCCCCTGAAATGAGAGAGTTCCCATCTGGAGGCAAGGATGGGATCGAAATACCAGGACAAAAAGTCGTTC
AAACGAAGCAAAAAATCCTGATAAAACGCGGGGAGGATATCCTGATAACCGGATCAGGTTTTGACGGAAA
CTGTGCATTCCCCCGCATAACTATCCACCCCACCGAATAATTCCAGGGTCTCATCATGAAAAAACTTGCC
CTATCCCTTTTACTTCCGTCACTGTTAAGCAGCTGCACGGGATTCCAAAACCGTAACGTCAATCCAGACA
CTCCTGCACTCGTGTTTGTAGACGGACAGATCAGCGATAGTGCCAATATAATCACACAGACACAGCTGCG
GATAGCACCTCCGGCCGCAACTCCAGTCCCTGTACGACAGCCAACACCGCCAGCGCAGGTACCGAAGACC
TCACCTTTGCCTCAACCAACAATGCTGGCGTCCTCCACAAGTAAATCCGGCGCAACTGTCCCGGTCTCGA
ATCCATCACTGCCAGCACTTACGTTTACTGGCACACCGGGTTCCGTTGCCGTTCTGTCATTATCCCCGGC
GAAAAACCTCACTCTCGAACAGTGGATCAGGCGCGTCATTCCGACAGGATGGGCACTGAACTACGAGAAT
GCCCTGCGCCCTGTCCTGAATACCCGTATCGTCTCGGTAGATACCAATGACCAGTGGATCAGGGTGCTCA
ACCGTTTGCTGGCAGAGCAATCAATCCAGGCACTGGTGGACTGGAATCATCATGCCGTCACACTGCAGAG
AAAGGGACAACCCGTTCAACTGACAACCCAGGCATCGTCCACTGAAAAACGAACAACTCCTGCTCAGGCA
GCTGGCGTACCGAGAACCCCATTCCGCGGCCCGGGTTCGGCCCAACCAGTAGAGCAGGCAACAGTTAAAT
CTCCGGCTCCTGTAACGACAAAATCGGCGCAGACACCGATAGCGGTGAAACCGCAGCCAGTCACAGGACA
ACCGATCGCACCTGTGATTCAGGGCAAAACCTGGACGGCACCGGCTGGCACAACTCTGCGGGAAATGCTG
ATGAAATGGGCACAGGACACCCGCTGTGAATCTGGCGCTTCACCACACTGGACGGTTATATGGCCTGTCG
ACGTGACGGATTATCGACTTGATGCTCCGCTGACATTCCGCGGCTCATTTGAAACCATGCTCGGCCAAAT
GTTCGACCTTTACCGTACTGCACAGAAACCGCTTTATGCAGAAGCTTCCCGCATGCAGTGCGTGGTATCA
GTCACAGACACTCCGGCAGGTCGATGATGGGCTGGGTCATACTGGCCATCGGCATGATATTTTTCCTGAT
CGCCGGTGATATTGATTCACAACGCAAACAGAGCAGTCGGACAGCTATACAAACACAGAGCGGCCAGTTT
TATGCTTCCCAGTTCCTGACCATCGCTAACCGTGTTAATGACTGGCGTTACAAGACAGGTCAGAAGGACG
GCGCGATCCCAACCGACCAACTGGGTCTTCCCTTCACCCCCGACAGCCGAATCCAGTACCGGTTACTTCA
GAGCAGATTGTGGATCTGGATGCCGGAGCAACCTGGGCTCGTTGATGCTTTACGGGCACAGAGTCGCGGT
TCGGCACTTATCGGCACCATGAGAAATGGCCAGCTAATCTGGCTATCCGGTCTTGCCACCGGACTCACGG
CACCACAGGGCGTTCCTGAAGGCGCCGTGGTTTACCTCAACTAATCCGGATTTTCCCCATGAAGAAAACC
CTTTTGCGGCGCCTGCTGATGGCGTCCTGCTTTACCATTCTCGCAGGCTGTACCTTCTCTGAAATCAACA
AAATGCAGACGAAGGCTCAATCTGATGCCACGGTAGCCCGCGCGCAGGCGCAACTGCCACGAACCCAACA
CCAACAACCACTGACCTGGACGGACCGGCAGTGGATTAATCCCAGCCCCATTCCTGTCGCCGTACGGGAA
AGAAACCGGCAGGCTCCGTCCTGTAACATAACCCAGGCAAAAAACAACATTACGCTGCAGGAACTGGCAC
AACGCATCACAGCTTTGTGCGGCACACCGGTTATCTTTACTCCTGATGCCATTGATATCAGCCAGAGTAG
CGTCAGCACCGGCGTCACACGACAGATGAGTGGCTCATTACCACCCCCCGATGACAGCGGCCGGCCCCCC
CTGGCCAGCCTGGGTGGCGTAACCACTCCGACAACAAGCGGAACCAGCCAGCCCCTGAACCTTACCGGAC
TGATGTGGCAGGGTGATCTGGGCGGACTTCTGGACCTGATGGCCAGCCGTAGCGGTCTCTACTGGCGAAT
GGATAATGGCACCATCGTGTTTTACCTGATGGAAACCCGGACCTATTCGTTGGCCATGCTGAATACCAAA
ACGTCCAGCTCGTCGAGCGTTAGTTCAGGAACGACCAGCAGCATGGGAGCCACCAGTGGTACGGATAACT
CCGCATCCGGGGAATCCACCACCTCTCAGAGCACAACTACCGGTCAGGAATACGATCTGTATGCTGATCT
GCGCAAAGCTGTTGAGTCCATGCTTACGCCAAACAAAGGACGCTACTGGCTGTCCTCATCCAGCTCATCA
CTGATTGTTACGGATACGCCGTCAGTTCAGGCTTCCGTGGCTCGTTACGTGAACGAGCAGAATCTCATCA
TGAACCGACAGGTAGCGCTGAATGTTGAAGTACTGAGCGTCGGTAACTCACGAAGCGAAGACTTCCGGAT
TGACTGGAACCTAGTCTACAAGTCACTGCATTCCGCTGGCGCAACGCTTAATAACGCTACAGGAGATCTC
ACTGGTGGTATATCTGCCAGCGCATCCATTCTGGATACTGCTACCGGTAATGCCGCAAAATTTGCCGGCT
CCAGCCTGTTGCTAAAAGCCCTGTCAGAGCAGGGAGATGTCAGCGTCGTCACCTCTCAGTCCAGCACCGT
GACGAACCTGACGCCCGTGCCTATTCAAATGGCAGATCAGACAGTCTATGTGGCACAGTCGGCTACAACA
ACCACCACTGATGTTGGCGCCACCACAACGCTGACTCCGGGGATGATCACTACCGGGTTCAACATGACCC
TGCTGCCGTTAATTCAGGAAACAGGTAATGTTCAACTGCTGGTGAACTTCAATCTGTCAGATCCACCGAC
TATTCGTAACTTCACGTCAAAAGACGGCAACTCCTATATAGAGATGCCATATACCAAACTGCGTTCCCTG
AGCCAGAAGGCAAATCTCCGGGCCGGGCAGTCACTGATCCTCACTGGTTTTGATCAGAACAATACCTCCG
TCAATAAGTCCGGTACCTTCACGCCAGGGAACCCGCTCTTGGGCGGAGGTCAGTCAGGTAAAAACGAGCG
AACCACATTGGTCATAGTGATCACGCCGACGTTCCCGCAGAACTCCGGAGGCTGAAATGAATGATGAGGC
TTACCTGTTTACAATCCGGGATGGAAAATCCCGCAGCCGTTACTGGCTGGCGGGAATGGACTGGGCACCA
AAGGAAAGACAGAAATTCCGGCTACAGTCATTTCAACGAAGAAAAGTACGGCCCACCAGAACTGCAGGCA
TTGGTGTCCATGCTTCCAGTGAAAGAATAAATGTACGGGACAGGCAGCAACAGGTGGCTGGTTGTGGCCG
GTTGCCAGCCCGTCATCGTCGGCATCAGCTTTACTCACTGGCGCTCGCTTTCTGTGCCGGCACACGAAAC
GGATACGGAATTTATCGGCTGAATAGTACAGATTTCGTTTTTCTGGCCAGCATCAATGGATTGCCCGCAG
TCACCGCCGATAAAACGGGTGGCACAGACAAAATGCATACGCTGCAAACACTGTTTCTGAGCATGAATGA
ACCGCCGGCAGAAGGATGGGAGTGTCTGTCCACTGTGGACACCCCGCTCGAAGCCAACAGCCTTTTTACC
GGGCTCTCTGCGCGCAGACGACAGCAATGTCGTGTACATGTTGATGGACTGCAAAGACAACGCTGGTATT
TGGCCTACGCGATATTGCTGATAGGTACAGGCGGCATGACCTGGTGGCAGGTTGCCACACCACCAGAAGA
GCCGACACTCACCGCCGAGGAAATCCAGGCCAGGGCGCGTGCGATGTTTGCCACCCAGGTAAAACCTCAA
TCCCTGCCTCACCCCTGGGCACATGAAGTTACGGCTACGGATCTTCTCAATGATTGTCAGAGACAGACTG
ATCCGGCGAAGTATGTTCTGGAAAGCTGGAAGCTGACATCCGGAACCTGTTCACCTGATGGGATAACACT
TCTGTACCAGATTATGCCGGGCGGTACAGTAGAGGGATTCCTGGCCCGCGCCCGGGAAGTTTTCGGTGTC
ACACCTGTATTCAATCTGAAAGAGGGGGGGCGGGAAGCCAGGGTTACACTGGCCCCCCCTGACAGCCCAC
TCAAAGATGAAGCCGTGCCGAACAGCTCAGCGCAGTTCATCCGTATCCTCTCCTGGTTCCAGCGACAACA
GGTCATGCTCAACATCACTGATGTAGCAGCACCTCCAGCCCTGCCTGGGGCAAACGGAGAGCCGCCTCCC
GTGCAGGACTGGCAGGAATACGTGTTTAGTTTCTCCGCCCCTCTCCCCTCCATCATGTTATTCGACGGTC
TGGATGAAACCGGTATCCGACTAACCCGAATCTCTTTCGAGCTGAATGGCAGTGCGTTCAGCTATACCAC
TGAAGGTAAAATTTATGCGTCAGCACAGTAACTTTCTGCGACAAGCGACACTCTGGCTCCTGCTGCCAGT
ATTGAGTCCATTACCCGTTCAGGCCTCTCAGTCAACTAACCAGCAGGTATCACAACCAGCCGAAGTGACA
AAAGGACAGCTTGAGCAACTGCATATCCGAAACATCATCCTCCAGGCAGAAGTTCAGGGGGCGCAACTTC
AGCGCCAGCTGGAGGAAAACCAAGCCGGTGCCGGTACCATCGCCCCCTCCCTTCCCGGAGCTATCGCCGG
CGATACTTCACTGCCCGGCCAACCTGCACGCACAGTTCCCTCAAATAATCGCCCTGTCGTGCTGGAAATC
AACGGTCGCGACCAAAAACTCCGCGCCACACTATAACTACCATCAGGACAGTCATTGGTTGTATCGCCGG
GGAGCCGTATTCCTGGTCTGGAGAGCACAGTCAGGAGTATTACGCTTGCCGGTGTCACACTCAGCGATGG
CACACTGCTTGCCTTCGGAGACTAACCATGAACGGTATTACTGCAGAATCTCTCCTGCTGTTTGATGACG
GAGAAAAGAAAGAAATCCTTATCGACACCAACCAGCGAGGCGACCCTGGTGTACAAGCCGCGCTGATGGA
TTTAATGAACAAGCATCCAGGGATCAAACATCGTTTTGTCACTCTCTCGGACTTACGTGAAGCGAAAAAA
AACCAGGCTGCTCAACCTCAGGCCAGCGATAAGGCTGGTTTGACGCTGGCAGATCTGGGTGGCGACAGCA
GCCACAGCGAGCAGCGGATCCTGAACTATTTCTCAGTGGCCAGAAAGCTCGGATCCTCAGATATTCACTT
CCTGATTTCAGACTCGCTCTTCCAGGTCAAAATGCGGGTTCACGGCTATTTACATGTGGTGGATGAACGT
CAGAGAGAGGAAGGAATGTCCCTCTGTGCCACCTGTATTCTCTCTATGTCGGATGTGTCAGAAACCAGTT
TCTACCCACACCGTGAGCAGGATGCACGACTCTCTCCAGCCATGATGCGGAAAATAGGCCTGTTTGGTGC
CCGCTACAGCCACCGTCCAACTGGCGATGGTCTGATTGCGGTAATGCGCCTTATCCCGGATGACGGCAAT
AACGTACCTGACTTTCTACAACTGGGGTATTTGCCCGAACAAATCAAGCTACTGATACGCATGATTGACC
GCCCTGAAGGGAAAATCATTCTCTCGGGACCTACCGGTTCAGGTAAGTCCACTACGCTGCGTACCGCCTG
TCGGGTATACCTCGATACCAACCCCGGGCAACACCTTCTGACCATTGAAGATCCGCTTGAGGGACAGGTC
GTGGGTGCCGTTCAGACCCCGATCATCTGCGACAAATCTGATGAAGAAGCAGTACATATCGCCTGGGGAA
AAGCCATCTCGTCAGCTTTGCGACTGGACCCTGACTCAATCATGATGCAGGAAATGCGCGACCTTATCTC
GATGCTGGCCACCATTTATGCCGCCCAGACCGGACACCTGGTGATGACTACACTGCACACAAACTCTGCA
CTCGGTATCCCGGAACGCATGGTTACGCTCGGCATTAACGAAAATCTGCTGTGTGATGCCCAGTTATTGA
TTGGACTTATCAGCCAGCGCCTGGTACCCACGCTATGTCCTGAATGTCGTATATCCTGGCAGGATAAGGT
CGCCAGCCTGACTGTCGAGGAAAAGGACTGGCTGGAGAAATACTGCAACATTGAAGGTATCTGTTCGACC
GATAAGCTCTATTTCCACAACCCAGAGGGATGTGAAGCATGTACACAAGTGGTGGAGATAAACGGTCAGG
TTCGCGGTAAAGTCGGTCAGGGGATCAGGGGGCGTACCGTCATTGCCGAGGTTATCGAGACCAATAACCG
TCTTTTTAAGCTGCTGAAAACAGACGGCAAAGTCGCGGCGCGCCAATACTGGATAAATCACATGCAGGGG
ATCAGCCGTGTCCGGCACGTCCTGCATAAAATCAACGAAGGACTGGTCGACCCGCTGATGGCCAACCGTA
TCATTCCGCTCGATGAAGATGAACGTCTGGAGGTGGATGATGCGTGAAATGCACGTCCTGAAACGACTCC
GATATACCCTGGTTCGCAAGACGTTCAGCGGTCGATACCGTGTTCAGTTCTATGATGCCCTGCGATTTCT
GATTGAAAACCAGCAACAACTTAAGCCTTCACTGGAGAAAATGCGCAATGCATGGACAAACTTCGGCCAG
AACTGGCATCCCTACGTTGAGCTGACGGATGACTGTGTTGATGCCTTAAGGGAAAACAGCGGGGAAAAAA
CGCTGGAGCGTACGCTCTCCCGATGGCTACCGGCCGCAGAAGCGTCCGTCATAAGCGCAGGCATACGCAG
TGAGTCACTACCACGCGCGCTAAGATACGCCTGTGCTCTGACCAGCGCCGGTAAGCGTATTCGTGCTGCA
GTATGGCAGATGGCCATCTATCCGATCGGCTTTGCCATCATGATGGCCAGCACCATTTATGTGCTGAATA
CTGAGTTACTTCCCACGTTGACAGAAATCAGCCCGCCAGAGAACTGGACCGGTGCCCTCGGTTTTCTTTA
TGGTATCTCGCTGTATTTCAGTGAATATGGCGTAATAACTGCCATCGCTACTATCGCATCAACTATCTGG
ACTATCTGGTCACTCCCCCGCTGGCACCGCCCCGACAAACTTCGCCGTGCATTCGACGGTCTGATGCCAT
GGTCGGTTTATAAGGATATTCAGGGTGCAACTTTCCTGTTGAACATCGGTGCACTACTGCAGTCCGGCGT
CAAAACTAAAGACGCGCTGGAGATTCTGCAGGAAACGGCATCCCCCTGGCTTGCTGTGCGTATCGAAGCA
ATTACCGAACACGTTCGTGAAGGTAAACATTTCGGACTGGCCCTGAAAGATTGCGGTTATGACTTTCCGT
CGCAGGAAGCTGCCAACTTTCTCTCCCTTCTACAGGGGGACGGCGATGATGAAATCATAATTAACTACGG
CCAGCGCTGGCTTGAACAAACTCTGGAGCGAGTAGCAAAACGTGCAGTCGTTATCCGCGGTCTCATGTTC
CTGGCAATGATCCTGATGCTTTTGCTTCTGGTCCTTGTCGTTATGGATATCAATGCCCTTAACAGCTCGT
CGGGCGCTTTTTAAACGAGGAAAAACCATGCAATTTAATTCTGAATCAACTTCTCAGACATACAAACCGG
TTAAGACAGTGTTGCACCATCGAGGCTGGGGGTTTCTGGAACAGGGGAGTATTGCCCTGATCGTCCTGGT
CGTCATCGGCCTTGTGCTGGCGGGATACTTCGCCCTCAAAAATAACGTCAACGTGGGTAAGGAATCATCG
AATATTCAATCTCTCATCACCAGTACACAAAACCTGCTGAAAGGGGGAGATGGTTACACATTCACTTCCG
GAGCCAAAATGATGGGCGCGCTTATCCAGATGAAAGTCCAGCCTAAAAGTATGACTGTACGGGGTTCAGC
CTCTTCCGGGACTGCCACACTTTACAATGGATGGGGTGGTGCAGTGACACTGTCACCTGTAACTGTATCT
GGATTCTCAAACGGATTCTCATTGACCTACGAAATGGTTCCTCAGGATGCCTGCGTCTCGCTTGCCACAC
AGCTCAGCCGGGCCAAAATTGCTGATGCCATTACCGTCAACTCCACGGCACACAGTGATGGAATCGTGAC
AACCGAAGAAGCCAGCGCACAATGCACAGCTGACAATGGGAGTACCGGTACTAACAAGCTGATCTTCACG
CTCAACAGCTAAGGAGACGATATGCGGAGTGAACGCATTCTCTCCTGCTACCTGGCAATGACTCTGCTCA
TTTTATCCTTTTCCCCAAGTCCATTGATGGCCAGTTCGAACTCCCCTCCTGATACGTTTGATGCCTGCTT
TAATAGTGCCGGTGCCCGATACCAGATAGAGCCACTGCTGCTTAAGGCAATGGCCAAAGGGGAGTCCTGG
CTCCGTCCATGGGTCACAAACACTAACAGGGATAAAAAGGGTAATCCGGTCAGCACGGACTATGGGTTGA
TGCAGATAAATTCGACCCATGTGCCAAAGCTCATCCGAATGGGCATCATCCAGAGTGCAGAAGACCTGCT
GAAACGACCCTGTCTAAATATTCAGATCGGAGCGTGGATACTGGCCCGCCACTTTCAGGTATGTGGTGTG
ACATGGAATTGCCTCGGGTCTTACAACGCCGGATTTCGTAAGGACAGGCACGAAACTCGCGAACAGTATG
CCAACCGTATCTGGGGGTTCTATCTGGAACTGAAAGGACTTCGAGTCTGCCGGCAGGAGAAAGGAAAGCG
AATATGCGAACCATCATAGTCACCAGCCTGGCAACAGCATGGAGCCTGCCGTTACTGCTGGGTTTTGCGC
TCATTGGCAGAGGCCTGATGTGGAGAGTACTCGACTTTCTGGAAGATACCACTGCTCATGGTAAGGAGCG
GAACTCGCTTCTAACTGGTGGGATTTGGCTTTTCGCCACGTTCAGTATGATCGCCGCCCTGTCACCGGCT
CCAATTGCCGATCGGGCTGCAGCCATCATGACGATGGGCTTCCTGCTTCAGTCCGGTATCACCGACGCAG
TCAGTGGATATTTGCCACGTACTTTCACAGCACGTCTGTTACTTGGAGGACTTATTTGGGGAGTAACAAA
AGACGTTTCGATTGCAGGTGTATATACGCAATTGGTGGAAATCGCTGTGGTGGGTGGCCTGATGACGTTG
CTGAGTGTCCTGATAAACCGGGGCGATCAGCGTCTTGGTCGGGGAGATTTATGGCTGATAACAGGTCTGA
CGGCCTGGATGGGGGGGAAAGATGCAGCACTGGCCACTCTGCTTGGTACTGCAGCCTTTATGCTCTGGCT
GCTAACCTGGCATTTGTCCGGAAAAAAAGAGGGGCCGCTTGGCCCCTGGCTGTGTCTTAGCGGGAGTCTC
TTCCAGCTATCCAATCTGTATCAACCCGTATGGATATCAATCTTATGAAAAAGCACGATCGTGGCTGGGC
GAATCTTGATGTTGCTCTGGCGCTCATAGTTGTGATGGCAATGACCGTCTTTGGACTCACTAAATACAAA
GACTGGCAGCAGGAGAAAAACTGGCAGGTTGAAGCATCCCATATCAGTACATACGCAGCTGCTGCACGGG
GATACGTCGGTCGTAACTACGCCACTCTGTTAAGCGCAACCAGTACCACCGCGCCGACAGTGATAACTAC
GGCCATGCTTAAAAACACGGGTTTCCTGCCGTCCGGTTTCACCGAAACAAACAGTCAGGGCCAGCGTTTG
AACACTTATCTGGTCAGGAATGGGCAAAACACGGAGTTACTACAGGGCATGGTAGTATCCAGCGGTGGCA
GTGTATACCCGGACAAGGCATTGAGGCTGATATCAAGGGATATTAAAACCGGTTTCGGGGGCTACATTGA
TGATGGTAAAACCGCCACAGGTGCCCTGCGTACCTGGAAAATCCTGCTGAGCAGTTACGGTGCCACCTCT
GGTAATGGACATATTGCAGTACTCCTCTCAACAGATGAGCTGTCTGGCGCGCAGGAGGACAATGACAGGC
TGTACCGCTTTCAGGTAAATGGCCGCCCCGATCTGAATAAAATGCACACTGCTATCGACATGGGTGGTAA
CAACCTGAACAGTGTCGGCACTATTAATGGTCAGACTGGGACATTTAGCGGAAACGTCAGTGGGTCAAAC
GGTATTTTTACCAGTAACGTCAGCGGTGCAAACGGGAGTTTCACCCAAAATATTACAGCGGGAGCACAGG
TAAAAGGAGCCACGGTCCGTGCAGACAACGATGTCAGTGCCGGACGTAATATTACGGCAACAAATGAGGT
CTCTGGTGCCACAGTCAGAGCAACAGGCAACCTGTCAGCAGGTGGTGTTTTGCAACTGGGTCAGGTCAAC
GTTGCAGGCATGGCTTGCTATCCAAACGGACTGATAAGCCGTGATGCCAATGGTGCCGTACTTTCCTGTC
AATCCGGTGCGTGGGTTAGTGGCTCAAAAATTGGTTTTTTTTCAGTTGCATCCCCTGTTGGGGTTACCAA
CATAACCTGGGCTAAATATTGTGCTTTAGGGCATTATGGGAAGGGCGGCGGCTCGCAGGTCTATCCGGTA
AGTGGCCCTGATGGCGACGGAAGATACCTCTGGCAAACTGACACAATTGGCGGCGCAGTTATGATTAATT
GTTTCTGATTGACAGTTAACTCGAATCTGTCATTTAAAGGTAAATGAGGCACAGCAGGCCAATAATCAAA
GGAATGTGGCGCACATGATAACTGAAGCATCCTTTTTTTTGCGTAGTATCGCAAGTACCACCCCAGCCGT
TGTCCCCCATTGGTGATGATTATACGAGCAATATCGCTCCCCCCGGAGTATTACAGGCAGCCCACCCCCA
ATAACTTTTTTACCTGCCGGACACCAAGCCGTTGTCGATGGGAAACACCACCCAGTAACCTTTACCCTGG
AGGGACTGTGTATCTGATTCTCCTTTCAGCAGTACCGCTAACATTACTGCTGTATTGCCCGGTAATGACA
ATTGTTAGTGCCATGACGCCCTGGAAAGGGTTTCGCGCGGCCTCGGTTCGTCATCGTAAGAAGCATTACA
CTACCCTGCATCTTTCGACATTTGACCGGGTTGGTCATCTTAATCTTCGTCGTGCAGCGCGCTTTCACCG
TAGTTTTCTTGCCACGTTACAACTGGTATTACAAAGGAACAGCGCCCCCGTATATTTCACATCCCATTTG
ATGCGCCCGGCACACATGAAAAGCATGGCCGTACTGATGGGAAAAATGGACGATACACACCGCTGGCGCT
GCGCCACAGTCTCGATTCATCCTGTCGTCAGAAATGGGATACGGCTGCAAACATTGATACAGGAATGGCG
TTGGATAACCGTCCCTGAAACTGGCGTGCTTGTGCTCATTCGGCCACGCCGGAAGGTGCGTTAAACACAA
ACACACAAACGCAATCAAAACGCACACGTAAACGCAGTCGATCCACACGATCGAATTAACTCGTTATACA
TGCACGTCACGATTAATTATTCTTTAACTCACTGAACAGCAAGATGTAATTTTATTTAAGGGGGCCACGT
GGCAAACAGTCTTACCGCAATTTTCACCTCGCTTCTGGCGCTCCCCGACCTTGATCGGAACAGGATTGCA
GAACTGCTTCAGCGCAATGATAAGAAGCCTATGCAGACCACGTCACTCCGAATGAGGCCCGGCACCCGCC
AACTGATTGATGAGTTGTCCGGCAAAATAGGAGTATCTCAATCAGAGCTACTGAATCTGGTTATAGAAGG
TTCTCTGCGCGATATTTTCCTGCCATTCAGCAATACCGCGCTTAGTATCATCGATCGCTTTGAGGTGCTG
ATGCAGGCACATGAGCTTGACCCGACTGATATCGCAGAGTTGCTTTCGTCATGGAACGTTCGGGTGAGCG
TACTGCAGGACAGGGAACGAACGATGGACTATCTGTCCACCCCGCTCCTGCAGGCACTTGCTCAGTGGTT
TTTCGTTTCACCGGACTGGTTGTTAGGCAGGAATGTTCCAACGGTCGACACCGCCCTGGATCGACATCAA
TGGCCACAGACGGAAGAGTCCTTACGGAAGATGATAATTCCTTCAGATGAGAATAATAATGACAGCGTTA
TTTTCTGGACGACTGAACATACAGCTGAGGATGAATATCAGGAACAAACCGGCATATTAATTAAGAAGAA
AATTTCGTCATCGCAGCTGACGTATTTTCCGGTGTTATCCATTATTCCGCTTGCTCTGGACAAAGAGCAA
AAATACTGGAAAGAACGCATCCTCAGGGAACATGCCGCAAAAGGCACCCTGCGCACCATCACGGTCAGCA
AGGGACTATCCACAGCGCTTGAACAAGGAATAACGTTACCCACACTTATATTCAGACAACTTTAAACCAC
GCAGAAATATTGAATTAAAAAAGAAAATGAAATTTTGATGCTGCCGCATCAGGACATTCTTTTGCCCAAA
ATCCAGAATGGACTACAGGAAATTTAATGATGAAAAAGACTTATATTGCAAAAACACTGATTTCTTCCGC
CGTCATGATTGCTTTTCATGCAGGTGCAGCTACCTCCTACATGGAAGCCCGCAGCGATGCCATGGGGGGA
ACCGGCGTAGCCTCTGCACACTACGGAACTGCCGCCTTATCCAACCCAGCACTCCTGACGAAGTTTGGCG
CGAACGATGACTTCAGCCTGGTGCTGCCGTCTGTGGGTGTCCAGGTGGCAGACCCCGATAAGGCCATTGA
TACTGCCGATGATGTGAAAGAGCTGTGGAACAATTTTGACAATGCTGTCGACCGGCAAAGCGGTGTTAGC
GAAAGTGCTGCTGCGTTACGCAATAAGTTGGAAGATTTGAAGGATGTGAAAGCAAACGGGCAGGTCGGAG
CATCTGTTATTGCCACCACCCCGAATAAAGTACTCCCATTTGCTGTTGTCGTGAAGTCCTGGGGCACCGT
TTCCGTAAACGGCAAGGTCAGCGACCACGATCTGCAGTATCTCGACAAAATCGCCAGCGGGGCCATACCG
GCAGATGCGGTAAACAAAGATGCACTGACTTCCCGTGCTTATGGTCGGGCGGCCGTTATCACCGACGTAG
GTGTGGCTATGGCGCATGAATTCGATACAGCAGGACACAACTGGTCCCTGGGCATTACACCTAAGTACCA
ACGAATCGATCTTTTCAACTACAGCGCAACGGTAAACGATTTCGACAAAAACGACGTGAGCTCAGACGAC
TACCGCAACACCAAAACCGGATTTAACGCCGACATCGGGCTGGCAACAAACCTCGGAGATAACTGGATGC
TGGGTCTGGCGATACAGAACATCATTCCCAGCACTGTTGACACTAAAGAAGTGAACGGCGAGAAAGAAAC
ATTCAAAGTTAAACCGCAGGCCACCGCTGGCATCGCCTGGAGCAACAACGTCCTGACCACCGCACTCGAT
GTGGATCTGACCGAAGCCAGCCGCTTTGAGCGGGATGATAAACGCCAGTTCGCCAGTGTGGGGGCCGAGC
TGAATGCCTGGAGCTGGATGCAGGTCCGTGCGGGTTATCGCAAGAACATGGTCTCCGGCGAGGGTGACGC
CTTCACCGCGGGTCTGGGCTTCTCACCGTTCGACGTAGTACACCTGGACCTCACCGGTATAGCCGGAACT
GATCGTACCTACGGCGCTGTCGCACAGCTGCAGTTCACGTTCTGATAATCACAGGGAAGCCCGCAATGGG
CTTCCTCTGCCGTTTACTTCCGATCAATATATTTACCGTCTGCAAAACTCCGTCTCCCTGAATCTTCTGG
CTTTAACCTCAGTCGCCCTCCCGGCAAGGTAACTACCATGAACTATTTAATTCTTCCCGGCGTGCTGGCC
ATCTCCCTTCTTGCTGGCTGCCAGCCATGGACTCCACCATCGACGCCTCCAGCTTCTGTTTCTCCTGACC
GCTACGGCGCAGCATCATCCGTCGCTGTTGCCCGTCACACGCAATATCAGATGTGGAATAACGGTCTTTG
GTCCGGTTCGAAAACTGCACCATCGTCCATGGAAATCATACGTACCAACAGCGCTGGCGTTTCCTTCGAC
TGGGAAGGTGATGCTGTGGAGTTACTGGCAGAACTGGCGCGTGCACGTGGCCTGCAGTTCAACTACAGCG
GAGTGCGTCTGCCCTTACCCGTGACGCTACACGTTCGGGGTATGACGTTCAGCAACGTATTACGCATGAT
TGAAGCGCAGACAGCGTGGCGGGCTACCCTGAATCAGTATCCGGGACTCCTCCAGCTCAACTTCATGCAA
CCGGAGACCAGTAAGAAATGAAAGGCTTTCTCTTATTACTTTTCCCTGCGTTGCTCCTGACAGGTTGTGC
CGCCGGACGTCCTGCATCACCAACTGATGCAGGTACGCCGCCACCGGATATGCAGTCCTGGCTCAATCCG
GAGCGACAGAGACCTGACAGTATTTCCGAAACTCGCTGGCAGATGCTTACTGATGCCGGCAGAACGCTGG
GGTTCCGGGGGGGAAAATCCCAGCGGGCGTGGGAGCTGACCCAGGCGCTAAATGCCCGCGAGTCCACTCT
CAACGCCCTTTACGATTTCCGGCCGCTTATCAGCCCTGAGGGCTGGTTGCCGCCGGTTATCGATGAAGCG
CAGGACGTTGCACGCATCACTCCTGATCAAATCCGCACAGCCTCAAAGGTTTGGACCATTATCCGACCGG
AGAGATTTGTCAGTAACCCGCCCAGTTGGCGCAGTTGGTTACTTCGCGGGCTGGCCACCACGGCAACCCC
GGGTACAGAAGGGCTAGTCGTGCCGGAAGACAGCGCTCAGAGAAAGGTATGGGAAGACGCGCTGAAAAAA
GGCTGGCAGGAAGGTCGCGAAAATGCCGATCTGACCCTTGAAGCCAGTATGAATCAGCTCACCCGTGACT
ATCGGGGCATGATGCTTTACTCCCTGCTCTGGCGTCGGGGAATGATTTCCCGACCGGAAGTTAGCGAACA
ACAGCAGACTGTGACCGGCAGTGGGCAGAAACTCATTACTGGCGATCGCGTACGCCGACTCAAATCACAT
GCGTCGTTTGAGCTCCAGAAGTCCCGCTGGCGCCCGTCTGTTACCATTCAGTGAGGAGTTTTCTCGTGAA
CACATCTGTTATCCCGGATAAGTTCGGGATTTTTCCATTTAGTGGTGCCTTCACAGCTGACGAGTTCAGG
GCATTTTTTGCCTGGTGCTCAGCACAAGCTGTAAGTGACGTGGACCTGGTCGGTGGATCTCCCGTTTCTG
TTAGCCGTTACGGTCGGCGTGAGAGAGTCTCCGACACCGTACTGCCGAATACCATGCTGGGAAATATGCT
TGATGACCTGCTGGGGCCAGAAGTGCGCCCTAGAGTGCAGGGAGGTAAACCGTCGGACAGAGCCATCCAG
ATCGACGGCGACATGCACGGGCGTTATGGCCTGAAACGGGGTGAACGCGTGCGACTGCGCGCGCACATTA
TTCAGGGAACCTCTGCCCGGGAAGAAAAGGCATTATCCGTCACTCTGCGCGTGATCCCACACATCATTCC
CGACTTTCTGAAGATGGGTATAGAGCCTGATCTGGCAGCCTCCATGTTGCCAAAAACCGGGCTGGGTCTC
ATCTGCGGCGAAACAGGTTCCGGAAAATCAACACTTCAGGCGGCGTTGTATCGACACTGTCAGAACACTC
AACCTGACCGCAAGATTGTGACCTACGAAGATCCGGTTGAGTACATTCTTGGCCGTCCCGATGACCTTCT
GCCACCGCATCAGGCTCAGGTAGGCCGTGACGTGGCAAGTTTTGCAGATGGGCTTCGCTCCGCCATGCGC
CGTAACCCGGAGGTCATCGGTATCGGGGAGATCCGCGATACTGAAACAGCAGAAGCCTCTGTTCAGGCCG
GGGAAAGCGGGCACATGACTATCGGGACTCTGCACTCAAAGTCACCGGGTGAAACCCTGAACCGATTACT
TGGTTTGTTCCCGCCTCAGATTCGAGACGCGCGCGCGTGGGAGCTTCTTGGTATGTTGCGTTTCATCGCA
GTCCAGGTACTTGTCAAAACGACTGATGGCAAACGTCGTGCCCTTCGGGAATACATCGTATTCGACGATG
ACTTACGCGACGCGCTTCAGAATATCCCGTCAGAAAAGTGGCCGGCGCACATCGACACCATTCTGAGGAT
GGAAAAGCGGCGTATTGTCGATCAGGTGCGGGAAGGTTTCATAACAGGTGACATAGACAGAGATGAAGCG
GCGCTCTATCTGTCAGGTAAGGAACTAACGCAATGAAACGAGAAGGATTCTGGCGTTATGCCACTCCGCC
GGTCAGCTTTTTTGGTATTCCGCTGCCGTTCCTGCTGCTGTATCTGGTCTGGTTTCGCTGGCCATCCATG
AACACGCTGTATATCTGTTCCGCCATTCTGGGATTCTTTGTTGCACTGAATTTCTTTGGCTGGAGTATAC
GGGCCATCTGCCTGCGCGTGGTTAGTACCTTCAGGGGAAAGATTGCCTCTGGTCGTCCCTGGTGGTACCG
ACATTTCATTGAAAAGCCGAGAGACTGGACCGGGTTGTGAAGTTGTTAGGAATATAAAACCGAATATAGT
GAGGAAAAGTATGATAATTAACCTGTGTAAAAAAACAATGTCGCTCATCGACAAAAAAAGATATGAGCTA
TTTCATCGCACTCAATACCCCGCAAACCGAGAAGAAATGGTTAAACTGGTAATTCAGAAAGGTTTAGAAA
GCCTTACCCTGGAAAGTTTAGATGGAATGATAAACATATCAGGTTTACACCACCCCGGAGTTTTCTTCTA
TAATAAGCTTGACGTTGAATTGCGTGGAATACTCTGGAGACCTGATCCGAATGAATGTGCATCCATACTG
AAAGAGATGGCTCCTTGTTTTGTTGCAGTTTTTGGGAAACCGGGTTCCGGCGTCACAACTTTGATTAACG
AGATAGCAACTCTTTCAGACCAAGGATTGATGGTCTGTGATGGAAAACCAAATAATATAAACATATCTAT
AGGCGTAAATGCTTTTCTCAATAAAAGAAGTGTACTGACAGCTGTGACAGCCATTGGAATTAATGATGTT
ATTGCTGAATTATCTCATCATTCACTTTTTATTATGCCGGACGGCAAAAAGATCATATAAACATCTCATT
AAGTAACCCTGTAAAACACAAAATCAAAGATATTTATTTTCACCAGACTTCTATTGGATGATGTGATTAT
GTCTTTAATTCATCTTTATGGGTTTGTATCCCTGGGATTTATATCTCTTTTAATTCTGTCATTTATGCAG
TCAAAAAAATCTTTTAAATATGAAGTTGAACCATCATAAGTCAATATCAGAAATATCAGCAGCAACTGCA
TCTGAGACGAATGCTTGCGTTTTCTGTCACTGCTTCTGCCCACCGGATATGCCTTTCCGGATTATCTCTG
CGACTGAATGAACCCCTTACCGTAACGCATCTTCCCGCGTTATCCCATTCGCCTCCGCCCTGGAGCAAGG
TCATGAAAAAGAATCACCGCGTATGGCTTGCCGTGCCTCATGAAGAGAAGGATGAAGCCATCAATGCCCA
CCCACGTTTCAGCAATGGTCAGAAAGCCCTTGAATGGGACAATGAACACCGGCTCTGGTATGCCCAACCA
GGTGCCGAGCTGAGCAGGTTCGAACGATGGATGCCCCGGCCACACGAACTGTCGATGAATGCAGATGATC
CGGTAACAGAGTTTGCACAAAAACTCGAAGAAGCAGGGCTGATTGTTAAAGGGGTGCCCGTGATGGATGG
CAGCCTTCAGCGTGTACCGACAAAACAGGACAAAAAGGGTTCCAAAAGCGGAGCTTACAAAGCATACATG
GATGGGCGCCCTGCCGGATGGTACCGCGATTATCGCAGCGCCGACGCAAAACCAACGCAGTGGGTGTTTT
CAGGTGGTGGCGAGATGGACCCGCTTGCGCGCCTTCATCTCCGGGCTCACGCCCAGCAAACCCGTGAAGA
CAATGCGCGTGCTCTTGAGCAGCAGTATAAACGTCAGGCGGAATATGCCGCCCGATACGTTGACCGGTAC
CCACAGGCTACATCAAACGCCTACCTGACCCGCAAGGGAGTAGAGGCCGCTCCGGGTATAAGAATCAACG
ATAAGCAAGAGCTTGTTATCCCCTTCAGCAACGCGCATGGCGACATTCGCTCTTACCAGCGTATTCCTCT
TACCGGTGGGAAAGACGCCCGGATTCTTAAAGACAGTGAAAAAACAGGTAACTGGTTTGCTCTGGGGACC
CCGCAGAATGGCCAGCCGCTGCTGTTTGCTGAAGGATATGCAACAGCAGCCTCCATACATGAGGCATCAG
GTCTGCCGGTACTGATGACTATTGATGCAGGAAACATGATTGCCGTTGGTCAGAACGCCCGTGCCGTCTG
GCCTGACAGTCAGTTTATCTTCTGCGCAGACAACGACCATCAGTTAAAAAACCCGTTGACTGGTGAGCCT
GAGAATAAAGGCATCCTAAGTGCCACCAGGGCCGCCGAACTGACGAACGGTGAAGTAATAGCCCCAGCAT
TTACACCGGCAGAGCTTGAACAAAACCTTACTGACTTCAACGATTTGATCCTCAGTAGAGGAAAAGACCT
CGCCAGGCATCTCATCAATGTTCAGCTTCACGCTATGGGGATAGAAACCCCATTCAACACAAACTCACAA
ACCCGTAACGCCTTTGTAGAAGGCGGTCTTGTCTTCACCCCTGTTCAGGAAACTGCTATGGATAATCATG
AATCTCCGGATATCGCACATATATCCGATAATGACATCGTCCGTGAACATACCGTTAGTAAGTTGGCCGA
GGCCACTGCAGCAGAAAAACCAGCGACGGAGGCACCAGCGCAGCCTCCAGAAAACCAGACATCACAGAAA
GTCGGGCGTGAAACGATAACATTGTTTCATGGTTCACCTGCCACCTTCAGTGCCATTGATTCTGAAAAAA
TAGGATTAGGTCAAAATCTGGTGGGGAAAGGTTTTTATACTGACACGTCTGTTTTAGGCGTGCAGTATGT
GATGGAGGAAATAAATCATAAGGACTTTCACATATATGAATTAGAGATCCCTTCTAAATCTGTTGTTTTA
GATCGTTGGGATAATTCCACATTAACAGATGAACTACGGGAACGAATCAGAGAAGCTGGAAAATCGGGGC
ATCAGCAACTCAATGAAAGCGAAAATGTTTCTCGCTCAGAGATCGGAAATAAACTCGCTGACAGCAAGGC
GATAGATGACACCTTTCTTAACTTCGCCAGCAGCCCTCAGGGGATGAGCATTCTGAAAGAGGCAGGCGTT
GATGCATTAAAAGACAATAGTTATGTCGCTATTATCAATACGGATTTAATTGATAATATTCGTTTGCGCT
CTGCAGGTGGAAATATAAAAGCAGAAATGACGCAATATATAGACAAGGCATTAAGTAACGTTGCTCAGGA
TGCTTCGAGATTGTCAGAGATATTGCAAAAGGAACAGAATATTTCAATACATTATGAAGCCATCCGTTCT
GAACTAATAAATCTGACAGTGGCTCAAAACCGGCCCGATGAAGCTGAAAGGTTGACGGCTCTACTTACAC
ATACATTCGTTGAAACTATTGATAGTCCCCCTGATAGAAAAACAAATATTACCCCCTTAAACCGACTATA
TGCGGAGGCAATAAGAAGCCTTGACCTGAATCATGATGATAGCGCTGCGCCACTGGGCCGCATTATTGAT
AGTGCTGTTGTAAACATAAACCCTAACCAGAAATTCGTTGCAGAACCCAATAAACCAGAGCCGGCAACTC
CTGCCAACGAACAGAATCCCGCGCCGACTGAGCCGGAACAACCTCAACCTGCAGATGTACACGATGAGCC
ATCCCCCATGCCCCCAATAGAAGCTGACGTTTTAATTCCTGATACGCAGAACAACCCTGATGGGACGCTC
GGGACATCTCCCGATGATTCCAGTCAGAGTAGCCAGAGCGTCGTCGAAGCAGGGTCGCATACACCGTTAC
CTGACCTGGATGATTATGCAGACATACGCGCGCAAATGGACGACCCACAGTTTGGTGAATGGATGCACAG
TCAGTCTGATGACTTACCCCCTATGCCTGCTCAGGAACAACTTACAGCCCATGAACGGCAGGAAACGGAT
AAACAAGCTGTAAAACCTGAGGCGGCGTTACATGATAAAAACGCGGAGCCCCCGGCACCGATCTCGTCTG
AATTGCCAATCCCTCCACAGTCCCCTGGAGTACCACCAACCGGGAAAAAACAGGAACAAACTCAGACAGC
CGATGCAGAGGCAGACATTCCAGAGCCGAAACCGAACTGGGCGAAAACGGCAGAGAATGAGGTGAATGAA
GCGGATGGACTTGTCTATGGGCCTCGTAGACCGGAACCGCTGCAACGTGAAGATCTGGATAAAATCATCA
AAGCCCTGTCAACGGAAGAGCAGCGCGACAACACGGTGCTCTACCGCCTCGACGGGGAAGATGCCTTTCG
CGATCTCGGCAACCGCCTCGAAATGTGTAACGGTGCAAGTCAGGACAAACGAAGGGTACTCGCCGCGCTG
GCGGTTGCATCACGTTTTTACGGCGGCGTGGTGGAGCTAACCGGCAGTACGGAGTTTAAAGAGCAGGCTA
TGCGTCTTATTATCGAAAATGACCTCGATATCCGCATGAAGTTGCCTGCGCAGCGCGCGCAACTTGAGGC
ACTTCGGCAACAGATGGGGACGACCAGTGATTCAATCACAACGCATATACCTACGCCGGATCTGAATCGG
CAGACACCATCACCTGATGCCGCACCGCCACTGTCATCGGCAACAGCCGCACCTGAAGCTGTTTCCTCTA
ACGCGCCTGGCACACCAACCCCCCCTGCATCACCAAACCCGGTATCACAGGCACAAGAACCCGGCACGCC
TCAGCCTGCGTTTTCAACCTCTACTGAGGCTGTCGCGTCAAAGGCTGCCGACAGTATCCGGGTCCCAGAA
ATGCCCGCTGAGCCAGCGCCCTCCACACTGAAACCAGGGCAGAGCATCACGGCGGTATTGAAAAACTTTG
GCGAGGCGACCTACGAAAATAAAGAGCAAAAGGGTGGGAGCTTCTTTATCGAGCTACAGAACCGTGGAGG
GAGTCATACCTACTGGGGGCAGGATTTAAGAGAACTTATAGAAAACCACAAAACCGGTGATGTGGTTACA
CTGACGCTTAACTCCCGTGACAGCTGGCATGTACCAGGAGAGGAAAATGGACGCGTAAAAAATAACTGGT
CATTGACGTCCGCTTCGACTGGCCTTGCCGTGGCGCACGATCGGCCAGAGCAGGGGCAACCCCTGCAAGT
TTTTCCGGTCGATACATTTGGCCGTCTCACTCAGCAAATCCGTCAGGCCTGGCCCGAGTACACCACAGAC
CTGAAGCTGCCACCTCGCCTGGAAGAACGTCAGTTTTATCTGGGTGAAGACAGGCACCCGGTGAAGTCAC
CGGTAGCTGCAGCAAGCATTTTGCCACCATCCACAGACGCCCCGGACAGGTTGATACCCGTTATGGCCTC
TATGGACACGCAGTCAAACCAGTTAGACCTGCTGCTTGTACAGTCAGCGGGGGAACATCTGCAGGGTATG
GTGCGACTGGATGGCACACTGTATCCGGCACTGGCCACACCAACCACCGACAATAGTCAGTTGGTTATCA
ATGCAATCACCGACGACGGTCCCCGCTTTGCGGGTTACGGACAGGCGGTGAATTTCGAACCCGACGGCAC
TACCCGTGCCGCTCCTCAGTTGATGACGTTCCACCTGAAAGGTCGGGAAGAGGACACACCGCTTCCCGCC
CGACTCTACACACCGGAAAAACAGGCAGACACCCTGTTCCAGCGTCTTGGTTTTGAACAGACCTGGAAAC
AATGGGATGACGCACGAAAGCCGGAGGGCAGACAGGAAAAAACGCTTCATCAGGAACACTCCCACAGCCC
CGGCCGCTAAGCCGATAAGGAGAGAGAATGCGATATCAAATGCTTAAAGCCGGACTCTTGTCCGGCTTCA
TGCTTTTATCTACCGCCGCTACGGCGGCGACCTGCCGAGCAGGAAGTGCCGCTGAAGCGGGTAGTCAGGC
TGGTTATGAGCGGGCCAGGGCGGCCGCAACAGCCTGGGAACAGCGCGAAAGCAATGTCTCATCCTCCCTG
CAGTCCTGTCTGTCCCGTATCAAGAGCGTCAAAGTGAGCCTGCCGCAATTCCCCGGGCTCGATGAAATCA
TTTCTCAACTGGAAAATAAGGTCTGCGAAGCTGCCCTTGATAAGGTCAACGAACAGATTCCAGACAACAT
CGATCCCTGGAAAAACTTCAACTCCTGAAACCTATGACAAAACTGACTCAACCGGCCCCCCCTGCAAAGG
GGCTGGCCTCCTCCGCTACGGAGGATCCGCTGAACGACGCCGTAAAAATGATGATCACGGCAGAAAAGCG
CCAAAAAATGGCACCAGAGCTGATGAAGAGTAATCTCCGACTGGGGACTGGCCTACTTATCAGCATAATA
CTCAACGCCGGTTTAACCTGGGCTCTGATACAACAGCCACGGGATTACTTTGCCACCGACAGCGGGCGCC
TGGTTCGGCTGGCTCCCACATCCGAACCGGCATGGAGCCAGGACGATGCAATCGCCTTTGGCAGCAAGGC
TCTGATGCGGGCCTTTAACCTGGACTTCGTTCACTATCGTGAGCAGGTATCTTCCACGGCCTCGCTGTTC
TCTGAAGAAGGGCACGCCAGTTACATCCAGGCGCTCACTAACTCCAATATCTATGATGCCCTTAAGCGTG
AACGCATGAACCTTACCGGCTCCGTTGGGGCTGGTGTCGTCATCCGCCGTGGACGCCTGTCTGACGGAAC
CTGGTTCTGGACTATGCAATATCCGGTACGTCTGCGTCTGGTTGGTCAGACAACCAGCAAGCCCGAACAG
CCGTTTGTTTTCGAAATCACCATCCAGCGCGTAGATCCACGACAGAAACCTGTCGGGATGGAAATCCGCC
AGATGATCTCACGCAACGCCCCCCGCAACCTCTGAGGCTCCCGCCATGAAACTTCGTTATCTCATGACCA
CCCTACTGCTGTGTGGTCCGGCTCTCGCAGCCGCTGCTGACAATACTGGCTGGCAGAACGCCAGGACACC
TGGCGCAACAAGTGCAGCTCCAGCCCAGCAAGGTGCTGAACCACATACAACGGACGTACCCGCAACCCGG
ATTAGTGGGGAGTTACCGGCACCAGGACAAAGCTCACCGCTGGTAGACGAAGCGGCAAGCATGGACTCGC
CTCTGTCAGCGGATGAGATACGCGAACTGCGTCTGCGACTGACAGACAACGAGCGGTCGGTAAATGCCCC
AATGATAAGCGTGGTTCCGCGCATCAGTTCGTTAACCCTTAATCTTTCACCAGGAGCCAGTATCCCGTTG
GTACGTACGGCCATGAACAACCAGAGCGTCGTTACCCTGACAGACATCAGTGGTGCGCCGTGGCCACAGT
CGGATCCGCCGATTAATGCCAGTCCGAAGAGTTTTGACGTGAAATTCAATGCTGGCACCAACATGCTGGC
GATAACCCCGCTGCGTCCGTGGGCGGCAGGGAACATTTCCGTGTATCTGAAGGGACTCGATGTTCCGATC
ATGATTAACGTGACAAGTGGTGAGACTGACACCCGCACAGCCAGCCAGGAGATCGACAGCCGGCTGGATT
TACGTGTCCCACGCCTGGGGCCTGGCACCGCACTCCCCGGCGTGACCGTCGATAAAATCGCACTCCACAG
TGCCACTTTGCAGGCCTTTCTGGATGGCACGCCACCGAAAGATGCCCGTCGCCTGAAATTCCAGGGCAAC
GTTCCAGACACCATCATCTGGCAAAGCGGTGATGATCTGATGGTTCGTTCCCGGGCAATGCTTCGCGATG
AGTTTGAACAGACACTTTCTTCAGCGGACGGCACACATCTCTGGAAACTCCCACTCACCCCGTTACTGAC
CTTCTCAGTGAACGGGAAATCCGTTAACGTCACGCCGGAGCTTCAGTAATGAGCGCAGAACAGGATGCCG
GAAATAACGGCAAAAAACTTATTTCAATAATCGGATTTGGAGCCCTGGCTTTACTGACTGCCGGTTACTG
GTTAGTGTCATGGCTGACACATGACCCTTCAGGAAAGGATTCTGCCGTTAACCTTAACGGCACGGCCTCC
AGTGCCGTAACCACCACAACGGAAAGCCCGCGATACCGTGAGCTGCTGAAAGCCTCAAACGACTTAGGTG
CGCAAGAAGCCGCACGGACTGATTCATCTTTTATCGCCAGCCTCCCGGTAGGCCTTGAAGTCACGGAACC
CCCGCCTGATAAGCCGCCGGTAACAAAGCCAGCATCACAAGATCCACCATCGCCACAGTCGGGAAAATCG
TCACGGCGCACGGAAAACACGGCCGGAGAGGAGCAGGCCACGGAGAAACGCCAGGCTCAGCTGCAGAAAC
TGCTCACGCGGATCAGTGCCGCGCAGGCGGGCGGTGATGCACCGGTTCTTGCCACTGCACTGGCAAGCGT
TACGCGGACTTCACCAGCGTCTGGTGCTGGCCGCCAGGCAGAATCCACAGCTAAGACAGAAAGCGCACAG
GTCTTCATCCCTGCGCTCACTCGTGCGTCCGGTTATATGGAGACTGCCGTGGATTCGGATAACCCCAACT
CAGAGGTGGTTGCGGTCATACCTGCCGGGCCGCTGGCTGGTGCCAGACTTCATAGCCCTTCAGTAAAACT
TGCCGGAAATGGACTCGATATCAAATTCACCAGTATGAGCTGGAACGGAATGGAACTGAACGTAAAAGCA
AGCGCACAGAGCGAGAAAAATCTGATGTCTTCAGTGGCCTCCGATGTCAACCATCGATGGGGGACACACA
TCGTTCTGCCAGCTGTATTAGGTGGTCTTGGCGACCTGGGGGGACTGTACAAAGATGCTAACACGCAGGT
CATGCAGTCCAGCGTCGGAACCGTCACTGGACGCGTGGGGAAACCTGACGGCAGCACAGTAGCTGGCGTA
ATGGTCGGTGGCACAGCCCAGACAGGTGCAGAAGTCATCAAACAGGAGATGGCCCGCGAGCCGTTCCGCC
AGGTCACAGTGAAGCAGAAAGAGGTTATCTCCATTCTCTTCGTTGAATCAGTAACTTCAGACGACGTTAT
CAGTAATAAGAAAGCCGCACTCCCCGCTACCAGTACATCAGTACTAACACCCGTTGCAGCAGAGCAGCAA
ACCGAAAACCGCCTGCAGGAAGCCATCGCGCGCCGCCAGGCTGAAATCCGTCGTCAATATGGCGATACCG
TACCCGTGAGGAACAATGATGAATCAGCAAATTGACATATCTGAAGAAGACACGCTGGAAAACGAGGATG
ATTTTGGCGCGCCAGATCCCCGTCAGAAACTGCCTTTCTGGAAGCGGGAGCTGCTGTTTGGCTATTCTCT
GCCGTGGCTTCTCGGGATAACGCTTCTGGCCGTGGTCAGCCTCTGGTATCTGTTCGGTCCGTCACTGTCA
TTTACAAGTAACACACCGTCTGAAAGCAGCTTCAGTGAGGTCGAAAATACGCTCGACGGTGCACCGCACA
GTTCGGTTGAGACTGTTCAGCCCACGAGGGCCACGATCCCCGTAGCGCAGCCAGCGACACAAACTGCACC
TCCGATGCTCCAGGGCGATACGACGAGCATGATGACGGATATCCGTGACGAGCTGAACGACCGCGATCGA
AAGATAAATGACTCTCTGACGTCACTGAAAGACAGCGTCACCCGTCTGTCTGATGCTATCAAGAGGGATG
AGGCATACGCGGTAGAAACGCGTGCCCAGCTTACTGACCTGATACAAAAGCTGGCAGTGCTGGAAGCCCG
GGCAAGCGCCACTGATACCTCAAAACCCGCTTCCAGGCTCCAAAAACGGCAGGTAGCCAGTGCTATTTCA
GGCATGAAAATCATGTCACTGGAGTCGGGAATGGCCTGGATCAAATGGCAGGGCAGTACCTGGTCCGTCC
GGGAGGGGGATACGCTGGGTAACGTCACTGTTCGTCAGATTGATCCCGCCACACGCTCAGTGGTGACAAC
AGGAGGAACCCTGCGCTAATGGCACTGGATGCCATTACGCTAATAGAGAACCTGGCTTCGGGCATCTTCA
CCGCTGGACTGGATTTACTGTTCAGCTGGTCTGAGATGATTGGTTTTTTTGGCCTCATCGCCCTACTGGT
CCGGCAACGTTCCAGTCGGGGTCCCTTATCCCCGGGCAGGTTCGCTATTGGCCTTTTTTCCTGCGCCGCA
CTGGTATCCCTTCCCTCCATAATTAATGCCAGTGGTGCGCAGCTTGGTTTTGGCGCCACATCCTTTGATG
CGATCGCTTATGTGCAGCCCGCCACCTACGGCGTTGCTGCAGGGGCCGCTAACGCCGTGCTTTCCCTGGT
TCGGCTCGCAGGAGTGGGATTTGTCTATGCGGCACTCGATATGTTTCGACGTTCAGAACTTGAGGGGCAT
ACCGCGCTCAGTTCAAGCGAAAGTATTCGTGCCGCGACCGTAAAACTGATGGCCGGAACCGCGATGGTCT
TTTCACCTCAGCTCATCGATGCCGCACTCGCCACCTTCGGACTCGCTTTTTAACACCATTCGTTTTTTAT
AACCCAAGGAGACACCATGTCACTTTTCCGTGCTATTTCCGCGCGTATTTATGCCGTTGTTATTTTCTGT
CAGCTGACCATGATGCAGTGCCGTGAGCGAATGATTCAGGGGCTGTGTGCCTTGGTTACGTTCCTGTTAC
CCGGCATGGCCTTCGCTGAAGGCGATATTGCCGACATGATGCGCAGCGCCGCTGACGGTGCTAAAAGCGG
TAAAACTTCCGGCCTGGAAATTGCCCAGGCGATCGGCGTTTTCATCTTCATCGGTTCCTTACTGGCCTTC
AAAAAAATTGGTACCAACCCGCAGGTAACACTCGGCCGCTGCTGTGCAGGTCTGGCTATTGGCGGTCTGC
TGGCCGTTGTCCCTGAAATCATGAGTCGTACCCAGAAACAGCTCGGTACCAGCTCCGTCACCATCAGCTA
ATCACAGGAAAGGGTCGGTAAACACCGACCCTTTCAGGAGAAAACGATGAGTAATAAGAAAAAGACACCT
GACCTTCGGTGGCGACATCCACTTCCAGTGCCTGATGTTGTCCATACCACAGCCCCCCAGCTTCCTGCCC
CCGTGAGCGTTTCAGGAGGCCGCTGTTATTGCTGCAGTGCAGAAATGAAATATCTTTTTGAGTTACCGGA
ATCCCTGCCCTTAACCCGGCTGGCGGAAGATGCGCAGGATGCAGAGACCCGACTCGTCAGAGCGAAAGAT
ACGCTGGATCAGCTGGCAACCCGCCCCACGCCGCAGGTACCGGCTGAATACGAAAAACATACTCGGGCAC
TGAAAGCCGCACAAACAGGGATGCAGCACGCGTCACTTGCCGCCCGTCGCCTTGCCCTGCGCCACATTCC
CACCGCGCTTCTGACCGATACCGGTTTACTGTCTGATACTGAATATGCTGAGTTCGAACGGCTCACGCAA
CCGTTTAATCTCTGTTTTATCTGCCACGCCTGGCATGCCCTCAACGGGTTTGCTGCTGCTCAGGGGGTAA
TGGTCTGGTTACCGGACCTGCATCCACGAAATGTCGTCGCCCTGAACCGAAAAGCTCTGCTGGCCGTCTT
CAGCAACAGGCCTTACGAGATCCGGGAGGGGCGACGGGTGCTGTCGGAACTGACCCGGCATCGATTGCCA
CTGGAAGAACGCTTCGGTGGGTGGCGCCCTGCTGATTATGCGGATGCGTTGAAACGCTTCCCGCCCGTCA
TGCGCGATGAAATGCGACAGAAAATGAACGGCGTGGCGTTGATCCTGATGCCGGACTCTGTCACCGACCG
GGAATACCTTCTGGAGAACAACTGAGTGAACTCACTTTATTCCATGTGCCGGCATATTGTCTGGTACCAC
CGCCTGCTGGCGGTAGTTCTCGTCCTGTATTTCCTGACCTGCGGGTACGTCAGTTTTGGCGATTTTCACC
ACGTCCGGCTAGGGGACATCGCCGGCATCAATTATCAGGCCAGATTTGAGGCAAACACCTTTCTCTTCAA
AGTGCTGGAGTTTTCATTTCTGTGTCTGCCCGTCCTGTGTCTGTGCCTGGCGTACTGTGATGAGGGAAAA
ATCCCCTCACTGAACATCTACATAAAACGATACCTTCTGTGCATCATTCCTGCTCTGCTGACGGCAGCCC
TGATTTTTTACTGGCGCCGGGATCCGTATATTGTTTCAGGTGAAGGGCGCTCAACAACGGTATTTGCACT
GATATTCTGGTTAAGTACCCTGCTATTCCGGGCCACGACAAGAACACGATAATACAGGCAAAAATAAACA
CACAGACGGCTCCGACATCGTCAAGAAATCCCTGAATCATTGCGATAGTCGCCTTTGGTTCAATATTGTT
TTTGAACCAAAGGATGATTTTATATTTGAATGACTGATTAGCCTTAAACGTCAGGCAGGTATCATTACAA
AAATCATCATCAATCTGTCCGATATATCTGCCAGCCAGGTCGGGATCCCCTTTCTGGGTGTAATATCGGG
TCAGCATCAGACGCTTTGATGACGATGATATATCGGTCACCAGTAACGATTTCAGACTTGTCGCATCCTC
GTCCAGCAAGGGCTGGCGAAAATGAAAGTAAATATCCTGTACCAGAGGGTTTTCAGGCCATGCAGAAAAC
ATATCAGAGGCAAGTTGCCGCCCTTCCTTCTCTGGGAGTTTCCCTACAGTCAGGATCGGATACAATTTTT
CTGCAAATGCCACATTCTGCGGTTGATAGAAAAATCCAGGTAATGCTTTTCTATAAAAAGCTCCGTTCAG
ATCAGCATCCGTACCTGTATTTTCATTTCCTGTCGTTTCCTGAAAATGAATATTGCCATATTCATCTGTA
TACGAAATAAAAGCATGTCCGGGAGAGTAAACAATCCTGACCTGAAATCCTGCACGATTCATGACATCCA
TCAGAAGATAACTGTTCAGATCGCAATCGGAATAACGGTTGGCCCATGCGTCTGCCACTGAAGAGGACGA
TTTGTAATAAAACTGTTGTCCCAGGATGTTGTTAGCACACGAAATAAAATCATCCGCTGTGCTCTTATCG
CACCTGTCTTCCACTGCTTTAAAGAAATAGAGCGTATTCCCCCTGGCAAGGGTTGCCATTTTATCCGTCA
CAAATCCCATGTTCTCGTCATAACTGATCAGTCGATGTGACAGCAATCCAGGATCGGACAATCCCCCGAC
TGACGGTAACGCCTTCACCACTGATTCATGTCGTGACTTCTCTCTGACGGGGGAAAAAATCTGCTCTTCA
GCAGCCAGCAAAACAAGAACCACGATTACAAATGCAGTCAGAAACAGGGATTCCCGGCCTGAAAGTAATC
TGCGTTTTGTTTCCATACCACCTCTTTATTCATGAATTTCCAAAGAAACCTCCGTCTGGCAGAAATTCTA
CCTTTTCTATGGAGTCACTTCTCTTATGAATATCAACCGCCTTGTCTTCGCCATTGAAGACGTTATGAAC
ACCTTTTCCCGTTTCGCCGTCTCTGCTGACTTTGTCGACTACTGCGACATTCGTACAGTGATCGGACTGG
ACAAGCATGACCTGGAGCTCAGACCCTGGCTGGAAGCACCTTATATTGGTGTCACCCATCATGGCTATTA
CCTGTCTGTATTCGAAATTTCCGGGGCATTGCGTGAACTGTCAGAAACAGCTTCAGCCGACCATCCGGAT
GCGTTTGAAGGAATGATCGCTCACCTCACTTCCACACTCAGTACGACCTGGAAAAATACCGGCCATAAGT
TGGCCTTCATTTTTGAACGTGATCCGGAAAAGGGGCGTGACGAAGTCAGCGCCATGATCGCCCCACAAAA
GCGTTCCATTCAGCACATCGGCATCCAGTTGGATGACCTGCTCAATGAAAAGGTAAACGTAATCTCACCG
TGGCTTGTCCGTGAGCGATGCTGGCTTGCCGTCTGGAGCTCACCGACACTGGTGAGCCATCAGGAAAGAA
CAGATTTCAACGCCACCGTTCGGGCTATCCAGGATAAAGCGCCGGTCGCGCGTTTTGGCCAGGAACCCTG
GCGCTGGCAAATGTCTGGTCTGAAGATCAGGCATGACAGCTTTATCTCTACTCTTGAAAAAGCACTCGTA
CGCGGCGGAGACGGCCTGCTTGTCCGCCTGCTCGACGTGCCTGAGTTCTGTAACGAAATCAGACGTGAAA
CAGCACGTAACAGCACATCGGCAGCATGGCGCCCTGCACTACCGGGGAAGGCCGCACCCTCAGGTACGCT
TCATGATGATGACGCCACGGCTCTGCTTGCTCCCTTCCTGAATCTTCAGGTCTTTGGTTGTACACCAAAA
ACTGAAGGTAATCTGGTGTATGCAGAGGGGCTGTGGCACGGCATGGTAGCCATAACTCTGCCTCCTCAGC
ACCCCAGCCCCTTCAATGAACTGGTTAAACTGGTTCCACGTGCCGTTCCCTGGCGTATTCGGATCGACAT
CATGCCGGGTGGGATGAAGGCGCTGGGCTGGAAAAAGAATATTTCATCATTTGGACAATTTATTCCCTCC
ATTCGTCCGCTTTACGACGCTTTTACGCAGTTGGCTGAAACGGATGAACGAGACCCAGTTTGCGTGATGA
CCATTGTAGCTTCCACCTGGGGGCGTACCCGTGAAGTATGCACCCGTAATCAGATGCTGCTTGAATCAGC
TATGCAGGGGTGGGGGGTTTGTAACACAACCACAACCTTCGGTGATCCACGCCGGGGATGGGTCAACAGC
ATGTTGGCAGCGTCAGCAGGCTCAGGCCCCGTCCCGCTTTATCCGCCACTCTCCCATGCGCTTTCTATGC
TGCCTTTCAACCGACCAGGTTCCGTCTGGCGCGGGGAAGGTAATTTGATGCTGCACACTGAAGACGGCTG
CGCCTGGGAAGTTGGGCTGGGTTCTTCACGACAGAACAAGCACACCGAACTTGCCCCGGGTGACTCAGGC
CTTGGTAAGTCGGTACTGATTAATACCCTGACGGAAATACAGGTATCTTCCGCCCAGGTTTCACTTCCCT
ATGTGGCGCATATCGATAAAGGATTCAGCGCTATGGGGTTCATCCAACTGATTCGTGACAGTTTGCCGGA
GGAGCGAAAGGACGAAGCCGTTGGTATTATTCTTAGCAACGACCCGTCTAAGTCGCGCAATGTTTTCGAC
ATCCTGTACGGTGCCCATAAGCCAGTAACGCCGGAGAAGCAATTTATCGCGTCCATGCTGATGGCCTTCT
GTATTGAACCAGATAAAGGAACACCTCCGAACCCGACTGATACCCGGCAGATAGTGAACCGCCTGATTGA
TCTGGCGTACGACATGCGCAGCGGTATTGAGCCAAACATGTTCCGGTCAAACGTAGAGCCAGAAGTGGAC
GAGGCGCTGGAGTCATGCGGGTTGAGAGATGAGCACGATCAGGAATGGTGGACTGCGACTCCATGGTATG
AAGTACGTGATCTCCTCCATGAGCGTGGGCAGTTGTCCGCGGCTCAACGGGCGCACTATCAGGCTGTACC
AGAACTCGCTGATATGCCAGCGTTGCTACGCAGTGAGGCAATTCAGGAGAGTTTTGGCAGAGTACAGCGT
GACGGTTCACAGGAGCCACTACTGGAGTACATTGAGCGTTGTATGATTCAGGCACGACAGGACTATCCGA
TGATGGCCAGTCGGACTCGCTTCGCGCTGAACCCGAACACACGCATTATTGCCGTAGACTTAAACAACGT
CGCTGGCGATAAGACCCCGGCAGGCAGACTGAAAACCGGCATCATGTTCCTCTTTGCTGGCCACATAACA
GCTGGTGATTTTACGCTTCCTCAGTATCAGGAAGAGATATTGAAAACGGTGCCGGAAGCCTATCTCCCGG
GCATTATACGGCGCATCAACCAGCTCGACAGCGAAATGAAAACAAAAATCTACGACGAGCTGCACAACGT
CAAGGGCATTGATTTCATCTTCGAGGCGCTGGACACGCAGGACAGGGAACAGCGTAAGTTTGGCATCCGC
ACAGTGTTAAGTACCCAGTTCCTTACCGATTACCCGAAAAGCCTGCTCGACTCTGCCAACACCCTCTGGC
TGCTGCGCTTCCGCCAGGAAGACATTCCTCTTTTACGAGACAGTTTTAAGATCCCCGAACACAATCTCCA
TGCTTTCCTGCGTATGCCAGCCGGTCCTGCTGCAGACGGTAGTGGAGTACCGATGCTGTGTATGATGCGC
ACGACCCAGGGCACGCTCGCGCGGATTGTCCGGTTTACGCTCGGACCGCTGGAGCTGTGGTCGCTTAACT
CAGACAAAAAAGACGGTGCGCTACGCAAAAATCTCTCCGCGACGATCGGCACTGCCCGTGCCCGTCAGTT
GCTGGCAGATAAGTTCCCACGAGGGTCTGCAAAAAAACTCATTGAGTACAGAGAGCGTAACAGTGGCGTC
CGTGGCGATAAGGGTGTCATCGAATTGATGGCGGACGAAATGATTAACGAACTGGGGTATGACCTGTGAT
GTGTTCCATCCACCTGACGCCACGCTGCCGTCGCCCGGCAAAGGGACAGGTCAGACTTTCACGCCTGATG
ATCGATGTTGACGGCGTGGAGTTTGTTCTACCATCTCGTCACTTTCGTACAGACAGTGCAGTGAACTCTC
GGGCTGTATACGCTACTGATCGTCGGGCTCCACAAGAAGCCTGTGGCGTTCTTCTTACGATCAAAGATCG
TCCTCGCCAATTGGTAACTACGGCCATATGGCAGGTACAAGAGCCAGGCGAACAGGTGCGAGAATCGCGT
CATGTGGTCCAGTGGCTGTTACCTGAGGATATAAGGACGGTGTTAAGTGATGATACCTGGTTATGGCCGG
AGGGGGCAGAGACCCCACAACTCAGTCCAGGAGACTGGCCTGTACTGGATATTACCCCTTCAACTCACTC
ACGGATCGCTCGTCGTGGGTTGACTATCATAGACACCCGCAGCCGGGAAGGACGTATCAGCAGACGCTTT
CAGACCTTCCCTCTGGTAGCCCTCGCCCCCGACCCACAGTCAACTCGCCTTCCCAACGTATTTACCCCGC
TCAACTAAATGGAGAATTTCATGATACAACGCCATCTCCCCGCGCTGGCACTTGCCATCGCGTCCAGCCT
TCCCACTGTTGCCAGTGCTTTCACAGTCAACGTGAACTCCAGTGTTCCGATAACTACTCAGGTTCTGCCT
GAGATGGCCACCATCCAGGCAACGTTGGTCGAAATACTACAGATGCAGCAGGCCACCGGTACAGCAATCA
CACAGAATGCTGACAAGCTCGGCGCGCTGATTAATCAGGATGGACAGGCCACCCGTCAGCAAATGATTTT
CAATAATGAAACCCAACGGCTGGAAGAAGCTAGACAGAGTTTTTCGGTACCGGATTCGATCTGCAGTGAT
TCCGCCTCCGGCATTGCGGCACAAAGTAAACGTGCGTCAGGCAGTACCGCATCAAAACTCTCCTCCGGCA
AAGGCGTTTCCAGCTCAGCGGTGCGTAAGAGGATTTCCACTGCATCAGAAGAGCAGGCCCGGGATGCTTA
TGACGGTGCGAACGTGCATGCTGCATACTGCACAGCAGCAGAATATGAGCGTTTTGGCGGGACGGGGATA
TGCCCTGCCGTCAGCAAGATGCCCGGTGGTGATAGCCAGGTACGTTCGATCTATGGTGGAGCAGGTCCTG
AGGGGACGGCACCGGCACTGTCCTGGACACAGGAACAAACTGACGCCGCAATGGCCTACATGAAAAACAC
AGCGCGCCCTTCGGCCGGTCGCACACCGGGCAAAGGTGAAGTCAACACAGTAACCGGACGGACGTATGTA
GGATTGCTCAACGAGTACAACGGTATCATCGATGCCGCCTCTGAACCTCAGCTCTCGCTGATTGCCGACA
GTAAGACCAGTGAAACCACCCGTGATGCCCTGAAAGAAGCACTGCAGTCTCCTTCCGCAGCGCAGTATTT
TGATGATGTGGCTTCACCGGAGGCGAAAGCAAAGGGTTACATGAGCCAGCGAGAATTTGAATCGTTTGAG
GCCGGACGTCGCTATGCCAACACAGCCTATCTCTCTGACTTGCAGCAAATGAACGGGGATAACCTTATGC
GCGAACTCATCCGTACCACTTCGCAGATGAACTGGCAACTTAACGACATTAAAGAGCTGCTGCGCAAAGG
GAACGTTATCGACGGGCAGTTGCTGGCCGCCTTTGCACGTCAGTCCTATGCCCCACGGCTGAAACAACTC
GAATCAGCCATAAACCAGGGAGCGGCCAAATGACATCTGAAAAAATAGTCTCACGAAAAAAAAGCCTCAC
CGGACGTATCACCATCGGATTGCTTAGCATCTTTCTACCTGTACAGGAAACGAAGTGGTTTCTGCGGTCA
GCCCGACACATGACGTCACGTAATCTGGAGCGAATGCGTGATGCCTTTCCTGAGCTCAATACCGACGACA
AACCGCCTGCGGCGCCTGACTGGGAAAAAGCCATTGAGGAATCCGGCTGTACTCCCGAAAAACTGGATAA
GGGGTATGTTAGCCAGCGCCGGCGCTGGCGATTTCTGTTCTGGCTTATGGTTATACCCGTTCCGCTTGCG
CCACTGACAACATTCATTATCGGTGGGAGTATCACAGCGCACCAGATCAGCACCTGTGTGGTGCTGTTTT
CCGGCGCTGGCGTGGCGTGGTCAAAAGCGCTAATCGTAACCTATCGACTGTGGCAGTTACGCAACCGGCG
TGTAAGTCTTGCCGAAGGAGGCACCTTTCAACACTTCATGACGGAAACACATGCCGTACGAGATGCCATT
CTCAGAAAATAACGCCCCTCCTCTGCTCCCTATCGCCATCCCGGCATTCATGTTTTATCCGGAGTTACCG
TGAAAAATCTCATTCGTGCGCTTTGCGCAGGGCTGCTTATACCTGTTACGCCGGCACGCGCCGGTGTAAC
TTACGATGACATAGTCTCTGCAGCGACTAATGCACAGGACCTCTCCCGGCAGGCACTGGTCACTATCTTC
GGCGACGTGGTACTGGACCCTCTCGCCGCCGGTAATACCACGATGATCGGGAATCTGTTTGCGCTGTTTA
ACGGGATTATTGCCGTCCTTGCCGTCGTCTGGTTTGTGATTATTGGCCTGAAGCACATCAACAAAACGGG
GCATCAGGGCAAGGTATTCAGTGGTGATCGCGATATCACCAGTACACTGAGTACCGCCTCAGGATTTTTG
ATGATTATCCCGACAGCCAATGGCTGGAGCATGTCTCAGCTCATCATCCTCTGGGGGGCATCGATTATGG
GCGTGGGCTCTGCCAACCTGATGGTGTCCAAAGCTGCAAGTGATATTGCGAGCGGCTACTCCCTGACGGT
ACAGCCCACTCAGGCCTCGACCCGCACATCTGCACGCGGTATTTTTGAGATGCAGTTGTGCAAATACGCC
ATCAATACGGCACTGGACGATTACAGCAGCACAGCCAATTCCACCACAGCAAAAATGACGGAGATATTCG
GTTCGTCTGGAGGAAATTATACCTACCGGGTCACTAACGGCAGTGGAGTGTGTGGCACAGCGACAATCCC
GGAACAACAGAAATCGGGCTCCTCGTCTGGCTCCGGGAGCTTCTTTAACCCCTTCAGTAATAGCGACACA
CGAGAAGTCGTGGACGCACAAAACAAAGCGATGGAAGCCATGATCCAGGATATGGACAGTGCGGCCAGCG
AGTTTGTGACAGGGTTTATGAATAAGCGAACGACCGGCAGCGGCACACTCCCGGATATCGAAACCCGCAT
TCAGCGGGCTGCCAGCAACTATGAACAAACGGTCCAGCGCGCGCTGCCGGCACAGAATGAGCAGAATGGC
ATTCAGGATGCAGTCAGGAATTACCTCGACACATACGGCTGGGCGGCTCTCGGTGCCTGGTACCAGACTT
TCGCCACGGCCAACCAGCGCCTGACTGAAGTTGCCAGTCGCGCACCAGCGACCAGTGGGATGTCCTCTTT
AGGGGAAATTGGTAGCGGTGATCTTTTCAGCGCGTTAATGAGTACCTATCGAACTCAGTTGCAGAACTCC
AGCTATGCTCCCCCTGCAGGTACAACAACATCGAAAAATGAGTTAAGCGCATCAGAGGGTAATGACCCCA
ATAGCATACTCATGAACTCCATTACCCCATTTTTCGTAAGCTTAACAAGCAATATTGCAACAAATTATAG
TGGGACTGGTACTACAACAGGACAAGTAAACCCTTTAGTTAAGATGAAAAACGTTGGGGATTATACTCTT
GTTGCAGCTGAGGGGACTTTGACAGCTTACACCATCCTACGTGCTGCGGTTGCAGGGGGGGAATCATCGC
TTCTTGGAAAAGTTGTCGATATGACAGGGGTAATTAGTGCTGTAGATAAAGGGCTTGATGCCATTTCCCC
AGCTGTTTACTTCTTGTTATTACTTATGTTTAGCGCTGGATTTACACTTTCAATTTACTTGCCATTTATT
CCGTTTATCTACTGGATGACTGGTATTGGTAACTGGATAGTAAGTGTTTTGGTAGGTTGTGCAGCTGGAC
CTCTGTGGGGGGCCACACATCTGGGTACGTCTCAGGATAGAGGTAGTCGTGCAGCATATGGTTACATCTA
CTTTATCGATACCATGATTCGTCCCTCACTCATGGTTTTTGGATTTTTCTTTGCTTCCGTTGCTATTGTT
GCGACCGGAACTATCCTTCATGCACTCTTTGGCGCCGCGCTGGTCAATGTTCAAGCCAACTCGTTGACAG
GGTTATTCAGCATGGCCGGTTTTTTAATGATTTATGCTCGAATTTGCACGACACTTGTATCTAGTATATT
TGCATTGCAGGCCTATTTACCTGACTACGTCATTTCCTTCCTTGGTGGTCGGGATGCTGCCAATACCCTT
GGAAGTATGGCAGGTTCAGTGAAAGATATGTTTGTAGCCGGTGGGCGAAATATACGCCATACACCTGGAG
TTAATACTAAGGGAATGAATGGTCCTGGTGAAAATAATAATGATGGAATAAAAAGCTAATGAGTGGACAT
CTATACAGTATCGCTATAATATAGATAACAAAACATAAGGAGGGTTGACTATGAAAGATAGATTCCCTAA
GTGGTGGGTTTTATACTCTGTAGCAAAATCATTATTTTTGAAGTTTGGCATTATCTCATTCGTGCTGATC
TTCTTGCTTTGCTCACTTTCTATATCAATGGATGAGTTCGTTCGTGCAGAGGCGTATCTATACGCATTAA
CGAGTTGCTTTCTGTTAGTCACTCCGTTTGCTATCAATTATGCTATAGCCAATAATCGCAAAAAAAAGAT
CCTTGCTGTTATTGAGAAAATCAAGGAAACAGGGCACTTTAACCCAGCAAGCAGTTCAGAAGTCTGGCTC
TTCTGGCAGAGTACCTACCTGGGTTTCGACTTCCAGCAGGGAACGTTTTTGTTCATCCGAATCTATCCAG
GTAACGTCATGGATGTCATTGGTTTCGATGCTTACAGCCTTACCAGTACACAGGTTGAAGATTCAAAGTT
GCGCCTGTTCACAAAGTTCACATCGTTACCGATGATTCCTATTGATACCGGCGCTGCATCCAATATTGCT
AACCATTTGCACGCAATGAACAATAAAGGGTACAGCTATAACTTTAACTTCAACGATGTCGTGAATAAAA
AACGTGCCGAGATCGAAGCTCTGACAGGACTACCAGTTCCCGTTCTTGCCTGAAACACATCAACCACCCT
CCAATAAATAGCCGGTTTAATTACCGGCTATTTTATTTGCGTAGATCATTGCCCTGAAAATTCACCATAA
AACAGACAATGATAATAAAACAACAATCTAGCTCCTTATTGATTACCACTCAAATAAAGGAGATCCATAT
CAGATCCACAATAATTTAATATTTAACCAATCAATATATTTTCACCTTCCGTTGTCACCAGTAAACACGC
CTGCAGACTTTAGATAAGCCCAGGCGTTGTTGCCCTCTTTTATTCAGTTAGTCTTCATCGTTTTTATTTA
GGGAGTTTATCCATGACATCCGCTCGCGCGGGAATGACAGACCCGCTTGAATTTCTCGGCGCCCTCGCCA
TCCTGGGTATTATGATTCTGCTTGTCGCATGGCTGTATCTGCCCGAGTTTGTGTACTGGTCATGTTTTAT
TTTGCATATCCTGTGGGGTATGGCGGACTTTGGCCCCTTCCACACTTGGGCCGCGCCGCGCTATAACCTG
CTGGCCGTCACCGCCAACAATGCCGAATACGTCACGTACGATCAGTGGATCAATGTGATGAAGCAGACGA
CGGGGATCTTGATGATATTCCTCATACCCCTGTCCACCGCATCCCTGTGGAGCTGGTTACACCATCCAGC
CCGCAACTGGCAAACACGACGGGTACTCAACATAAGTACATTGCCGTTCGCCATGGAATCTATTTCTCCT
GCAATTGCCCCCATCCTTAATGAGGGAGATGCCAGTCGCCTCTTACTGGATAAACGTCGTCCGGAAAGAC
GTCCGGCACAAACCCCGGAGGGTTTTGCAGAAGAACATCAACTCATCAGTAACATGCAGCTCGATGTTGC
CCGCTGCCGCGCGGTTTTCATGGCACAGCTGGGACGCCCTCTGAATGGATGGAAAAGCCTCGCGCCGCAC
GAAAAAACTCTGTTCGCAATCTTCGGCCTTCAGTTTTTCCTGGACGATCGCCCGGCAGCAAAAGCGCTGA
TGGATGACCTGAACCGTTCCTGCCGTCTCAAAAGTCGCCGTGATAAGGGTAAATTTTCAGTACCAGTCTA
TGCGCTGGCCCGAACAGCCTTTAAGCGTGTCATCCAGAGTGAAGGCGCGAAACAGTGGCTGCATGAACAC
CATTACGTCAGAAGTGGCATGGTCTGGCTGTACGCACATGATTTACGGCTGACACCGCCTAACTGGTTAT
GGCTCAAGGGAGTGGACCGCCCCCTCTTCTATGCCCTGCACCGGGCAAACACCACCAAAGGATTTATTGA
AGGAGCGGGGATCGTCGCCGTCGCCCGCACCGAGAGCGAGGCTATCCGGCTTGGCCTGCCCTGCCCGCAG
GCCTGCGTCGATGAAGCCATTGAAGGGCTGCGCATCGATATGCTGTCCCTGGGGCTAATCTGGGACGAAC
CTCAGCCAGACCGCGACCGCAGGCGTCGCATCCGGACCAACTGGTCACTGACGGAAGATGTCATCACTCG
CCCGGGAGGCGACGACGATCTCCTCTTCTGAAAATCCGCACATTTCTGATACTGATTAACTTACTGTCTA
CCGGAGTCTCCTTATGTCGCAGGAAAGCACCTACACCACCTTTCGTTGTAACGACACCATTGTGGTTTTA
CATCAACACGAACACCGCGTTCCTCAGGCCCTGCTCACCTTCCATGAACCACAGCGTATGGCCATTCACG
ATAAAAAACTGATTGCTTTTTACGCATATTCAAACGAAGTCGTGACGCTTCTTGATGACCCGATGCACGA
TGCTGCAGAAGTCTTCAACACCATCGCGCGGCAACTCAAAACGCAGAGTAAGGCCGTGATGAAACGCCGT
ATTACCGCCCTTGCCCTGCTTGTCGGCGGCGCGCTGATCGCTTCCTCGTTATGGCTCATGGGAACAAACA
ACCATTCTTCACTCAATGTTAGTAGCACAAACCTGACAGTACCTGCAGAGCCAGCTCCTGTTCAGCCACT
ACAGCCTTCTGCTGTTCAGGGACGACCTAAAATGACGGTTCTCCCGGCGACAGGCAATACAGTCAGCCAC
GCTGCACAGGCTGAATCAGTCAACATGCAGAATATTATGAAGGAAAGTCATAACGCCTTACCGGCCTCGC
CTTCTGAAGCCCTGCAGACGGCAGCGACACCGGTAACACCACCCACGCCGGTAAAAACAGAAGCAACGGA
GCAGTCAGCCCGACAGAAAATGGTAGGTATACTGAAGCGCAGTGCCGATCGGGGTCTGTTCACCATCCCA
CTATCTACCGGGCATGAACGTACGCTGTATGCCTTCCTCGATCCAACCTGTGCGGTTTGCAAAAGCATGG
AACCGGCAATCGAACAGCTGGCACAGTATTACAATGTGGTCATTTTCCCTGTATCGGTAGTCAATGACGG
TGGCGATGCCGTAGATAAAATCGTTCCGGTATTGTGCGGGAAAGACCAGACTACCCGCGCTGTGGCATGG
AGCGATCTTTTCCGTCCGGATGCAGGTATGCCGGTTCCGGGACAGGCAACATCTTCACAGGTGAGCGCAG
ACTGTTCCGTGTCGGCTCAGGCCGTAGTGGCCGTAAACGATACGGGTTTCCGCACGTTCGGATTTTCAGG
TACGCCGACCGTGCTGACTGACACGGGCATTCGTCTGGCAACAGGCATGCTGGCCGCGCCGGATAAAATT
GCTCACTTCCTGCAAATTACCGATCCAATGTCACCAGAACAGGCCGACCGTTTTGTGAATTCCCTCGGCA
TCCAGGAGTAACCCATGAATAATACGCCCGTAAATCAGGCGCTCATGACACGCAGTGCCTGGAACTCGCC
CGTTCTTGAGCTTATGCGCGACCACCTGCTGTATGCCGGCATTATGGCAGGAAGTGTGGTGGCGGGATTT
ATCTGGCCGCTCGCCATACCGCTGTTGCTTTTACTGGCCATTGTGGCCAGCATCAGCTTCGGCACCCACC
GCTGGCGTATGCCGATGCGAATGCCTGTCCACCTTAATAAAACAGACCCGTCAGAAGACAGGAAGGCCCG
GCGCAGTCTGTTCAGCGTATTTCCCTCACTGTTTCAGTACGAAACAACGCAGGAAAGCAAAGGTAAGGGG
ATATTCTACATTGGCTATAAGCGCATGAACGATATCGGGCGCGAGCTGTGGCTCACCCTTGATGATCTGA
CCCGCCATGTGATGTTCTTTGCCTCGACCGGTGGCGGGAAAACTGAAACCATCTATGCGTGGATGCTCAA
TTCATTTTGCTGGGGACGGGGCTTCACCTTTGTTGACGGCAAGGCGCAGAACGACACGGCGCGCACCTGC
TACTATCTGGCTCGCCGCTTTGGGCGTGAGGATGATGTGGAGTACATCAACTTCATGAACAGCGGCATGT
CCCGCAGCGAGATGATCCAGAACGGCGATAAAAGCCGGCCCCAGTCTCACCAGTGGAACCCCTTCTGTTA
TAGCACTGAGGCCTTTGTTGCAGAGACAATGCAATCAATGCTGCCGACCAACGTGCAGGGGGGAGAATGG
CAGTCCAGAGCGATTGCAATGAACAAGGCGCTGGTCTTTGGCACAAAGTTTTACTGTGTCCGTGAAAACA
AAACCATGTCACTGCAGCTGTTGCGCGAGTTTATGCCGCTGGAAAAACTGGCCGGGCTTTACTGCCGTGC
CGTGGATGATCAGTGGCCAGAAGAAGCGGTTTCTCCACTCTATAATTATCTGGTAGACGTACCGGGTTTC
GACATGGCCACCGTGCGCCAGCCTTCAGCCTGGACAGAAGAGCCGCGCAAGCAGCACAGCTACCTGACGG
GGCAGTTTCTGGAAACCTTCAACACCTTCACCGAAACGTTCGGCAATATCTTCGCGGAGGATGCCGGCGA
CATCGATATTCGCGACAGTATTCACAGCGACCGCATACTCCTGGTGTTGATCCCGGCCATGAATACGTCT
CAGCACACAACCTCCGCACTGGGGAGAATGTTTGTGACCCAGCAGAGCATGATCCTGGCCCGTGACCTTG
GACACAGGCTGGAAGGGCTGGACTCCGACGCGCTTGAAATCACCAAATACAAAGGCAAATTCCCCTACAT
GAATTATCTCGATGAGGTGGGCGCCTACTACACTGAGCGAATAGCCGTGCAGGCTACACAGGTACGCTCT
CTGGATTTCGCACTCGTAATGATGAGTCAGGATCAGGAGCGCATTGAAAACCAGACGTCAGCGGCCAACG
TCGCCACCCTGATGCAGAACGCCGGCACCAAAGTCGCCGGAAAAATCGTGAGTGATGATAAGACGGCAAG
AACAATCAGTAATGCCGCAGGACAGGAAGCCCGGGCGAACATGGTCAGCCTGCAGCGACAGGACGGCCTC
ATTGGCACCTCCTGGATCGATGGCGACCACATCAATATCCAGATGGAGAACAAAATCAATGTGCAGGATC
TGATTAAGCTGCAGCCAGGTGAGAACTACACGGTGTTTCAGGGCGATCCGGTTCCCGGAGCATCTTTCTA
CATCGAGCCTCAGGACAAAACCTGCAATGCGCCCGTCATTATCAACCGGTATATCACGATTAACCCACCG
ACCCTAAAACACCTGCGCAGACTTGTCCCGCGTACCGCACAGCGCCGTCTTCCGGCACCGGAGAACGTCA
GCAGAATCATAGGTGTTCTGACAGAAAAGCCGTCACGCCGGCGTAAAGCGGCCAGAACTGAACCCTGGAA
GATAATCGATACCTTTCAGCAGCGTCTGGCCAATCGCCAGGAAGCGCACAACCTGATGACAGAATATGAC
ATGGACCACCGCGGGCGGGAAGAAAATCTCTGGGCAGAAGCGCTGGAGATAATCAGCACAACCACGATGG
CGGAACGTACAATCCGCTACATCACGCTCAATAAACCTGAGTCGGAATCGGCGGAAGTAAACGCAGAAGA
CATTCAGCTGGCACCGGATGCAATATTGAGAAACCTGACACTCCCACAACCCGCCAGTGTTCCTCCGGCC
CGGCATCGAAACGAGCCATTAATCCCTCCTAAACAGACAGATTCACCACAGCCAGATATGGAATGGCCAG
AGTGACAGATCAAAAATTTGTCGGCTTTCAGGAACTGCTGCCGATAATCAAAATGATATAGCATGAAAGG
AAATGAAATGAAGAAACTAATATTTGCCGCACTCTTTGGTTTTTCAGCCGTTGCCGCTGCAGCGCCCCAA
CCTGTTGTAGACGCCAATGCCGTGGCGCAACTGACTGAAATCCGTAACATCCTCCTCTCGAACCAGCAGA
AAGTGTACTCCTGCTCGGATGGCGAAAAAATTTATACTGTCGGACTGCACATAAAACATGACGGTTCGGA
ATACAAATGTGTTTTAAAGAATGACCATGCTGAATGGGAAGTCGTCCCGCGCATTGTATTCAACTAAAAA
AGGCCGCGAAAGCGGCCTTTTTTGTTTCTGGCAAATGAACAGGTTTTTACTAAAAAAATCAGCTTCTTAC
GCCAGTAGTTTGAAGTCGATAGCCCTCAGCACGTTTGGAAAGCGTTCCTTTAGTGTTTTCTTCACTTTGA
AAAGAATGACCATCAGGTTCTTCAATAAATTTAAGGACATAAAAATAGTGAACATTTTGATGCTCAAAGT
AGGAGTAAAACATAAGGCTATCACTACTTCTTTTAGACTGTTCACTCTGCTTCCAGCGATTGATATCCCA
GTCATTCGTGCCGTCAAAGACATGCAAATGATGGAGTTTTTCACGCTTCGCTATCGGCTTGGGGAAAAAA
TTAGGCAAATCTTTACCAAACAAGTCAACTGCAGTAAGAAACTCCATTTGCACATGGTCTTGAGGGCGAG
GAATATTACCGAGATCCGCACTTATTGTTTTGTATTCAATGAAATCTTTGTAAATGTCCTGAAAGTCATT
AAGGCGTTCTTCAGGAATATCCAGCTTAGCATCTACGGCAAAGACAAGCTTGTGCCCATCACCTGAAGTT
GATTCCATTCTCATACAACTTACATCCATGAGGTTTATGCCTTGTGCAATTTTCGCTCTGGTTTGATAGT
CCCCTGGGCAGAAGGAACTCGCAACTGACGAACAGCCGCAGCTAAGCGGAGCATTTTTTCATTACTGGCG
TCACCGACACCGGGTCTTTGTTTAACAGCCATTTTCACTATCTCCTTGCCGTTTTTTACGGCTATCAGGC
TGGCCTGACAGAACTTAACCTCAAGAGATGAAGTTCTTTTATGCACTAATAATAGCATACCTCCCCCTCC
AGGCATCAAGCTGTTTACGAAACATACGTTACGCGCTAAAGGGCGGGCTCTTACGCACAAATAGATAGGA
ATTTTAATCTTTACAGCGGTGAAGGCGGCTTCCAGCTTGACCCAGGCTCATTACGCGCGGGTTCCGAATT
ACTAACCTGACTCATCGTTTCAGAAAAACGAATTTCACTTTCAACACGTACCTGGTCGACGTCCGGCCGC
GAGATCTGGTATTCACCTTCATCACGGTGATTCACATTGTGCCATGCCACCATTTTGGCAAATGCCGTAT
TGAACTGTTCATCATTCCCTTCTGGTGCCATCGCGACGGTCGGAGAACGGCTGAAGAGAACCGGTGCGAC
CTTGATCATATCCCGCTTAAGCGCATCATAATCGCCGGTGTTTCGGAAAATAACCCTGTCGCCATAGTCG
GTACAAATGTGACGACCTGTCTCCGGATCACGGAACTGGACGCGACCATTTTTCTTCAGTGAAGCCTGCA
GGCCAGGAACACCGGAATATATCGGTGTTCCGCCAGGTTCACAAATAACAACACATCTGCTGTCTGTCGT
GGCTTTCACCGCATTACCACGACGATCCCTGTAATCCCATCCTCTCAGCTGCGATATCGCAGCCTTGTCA
CCTTTCACCGCTTCTGCTTCCACCCACTGCCGGTAAGACGGCGGATACCATTTCCCCTGTCCAATGAGTT
CAGCACGTTCAGCCTTCATAGCTTCTTTCAGCGTAATCAGTGCCTGCATGCGTTGCAGTTCTGCAATATG
GTAATGCAGCTTCCTCACCAGAGGGTCACGATGTTCGATGCGGATGCGCGCTTTACGCATCCGGCATTCA
TCATGAATCACCTGGTAGCGTTCACGACCATGCAAATCAGGACGCTGCCAGTTAGCCCGCCAGGCAGCAT
AGCGGGCTTTCAGATCTTCTCTCGCAGCTGCGCGCGCTTCACGGCGCTGGCGACGCAATTCAGGATCACG
CTTCATGCACGGAATATCACGATCACTCACGGCCAGCTCAGGGTTGTAACGGCTTACTGGCTTAATACGT
TTAAAGATGTCTGCCGGAACCGGAACAAACGAACCTGCATGAGGTTCCGCACGCGCGAGCGTCAGATCAG
GATGAACATGACTTGCCTTAACAGGCGTCTGTTCGCGATTGTAAGCATCCATGACTACCAGCCCCTGCTG
CTCACGCACTAACAGCAACCCTTGTTTCGCAAACTGCTCATGACAGCGTTCCCAGGAAAAATGTTTACTG
CTGATCAGCGTTTCAATCTCCTGACGACAGTGCGAAATCGCATAGCCCCAGAGGCTTTCCTTGTCGGAGA
AAATCTCACGTTTCAGTGCTCCCTGCGGGCCCGAACCTGTACGCAGTTTACGCCATTCCCGATCGGAAAC
CGGAGTGGGTTCCAGACCGCCGCCGGTGAACTGCTCTGCAGGTGGAACCTGCTGGAAAATGTCTTTCGGT
ACCGGCTGCCAGCCACCTTTATACGAGTTCAGGACTGCTTTCGTCAGCGCTGGCCACACACGTTCTGCCC
TGACGGGGGTGCGCGTTGGATCATATCCATCACAGATAACCAGTCGGTCATGTTGTTCTTTCAGATACAA
ACCAGACTGTGCCAGAAGCGTATGTACAGACTGTATAGTTCGCTGAGACGGGTCCTGATCAAGCGCAATC
AGCGGTGCACGTAAACGGGCAATCGCATAGTCAGATAAGGATTCTTTCTCTGTCATACGTTCAGGACGCG
ACGACACAATAATCTTGTCTGGTTCGTAGCGACCCACAGCCGGAACTTGCGCAAAAATATCCTGTGCAGG
TGGAATAAACTCACCCATTTTACGAATAAGTTTATCGGTATCGAAGGCGTGACCAAATGCAGAAAGCGTA
ACGCCAGGGCGTTCTCTGTTCCAGCCATCCTTCACTTTAAGCTCACCGTTATCCGCTGACAGGAACAAAC
CTTCTTTAGCAAAACGCTGATGGAGAGAAGACCAGTCAGTCACAGGTGCTTCCCGTAAACCGGCTATAGC
AGTGTCAGCGATGTATTCTCTCAGGCTCTGAATACGACCACGCTTCCAGGCACTTTGACGATCACGTTCA
ATCGAAGTACGTCGAACAATACGATTGTCAGGTGAAATCACATAGCACCCATTATCGGGCGAAAAGCCAT
GCTTAAGCTCCAGCTCACGGCAGGCCTTACTCAGTTTTTCCTGGCTGTAAGCGAGACGGTTAAGATAACC
GGTCTCCGGGTGAACGCGGTTTACAGCGATGTGAACATGCAGATTATCCGTGTCAGTGTGAACGGCAGAG
ACGAACTGATGGCCGGCTAATCCTAGGCGGGAAAGCGTATGGCTGACCGAATCATAAATCTGTTCTGGAC
GTGGGCTTTCATGCGACTGCCAGCTCAGAATATAGTGGAATACAGGATCACTTTTGTTATGGGCGAACTT
CGCTTTACGGGCAGAGAACTCCATCTCTTCGGCTGCGCTTTCAATTGACGTACAGTTGTGGAAACAGGTC
ACGCCGTAAAAATTTACCCATTCACTGCCGTCCGGCATCACGTCAACAAGCGAGATAAACGACTCATCAC
GCAGTTTCGTGGCATAATCAACAAGACGAGAAAAGCGACTTCTGTGCGGCATTTCCGGTTTTGTTCCGGA
TGCTTTAACAGCTTCCATCAAATCATCATCGCGCGGTTCGTCACGAACAGAAACGTAAGACACCAGGTCC
CCAAAGGAGGACTTTCCGTCTTGTCGTTTCGGTGGAATAACCGGGATCATGATGTTCTTCTTATCTCCGT
TCTAGTCATTGCTCATGAGTGTTTTTCTGAGCGTGGTGGACAGTTCTGATATTGCTACAAGGACCGTGGA
GTATTCTTTATCCCCGACTCTTTTCCCTTCAACAAACAGATGCTTTTGCAGTCTTCCCAGCCTCAGTAAC
TCGTTCATAAAGCTGTCATCGATGAGTGGAATTACCTTCCTATTCATCGCAGCGTTACGGATATAAGCCG
ATACGCTTTGCCCAACTTCCTCCGCTTTCTGTTCAATCTCTTCGATTTCATCCGGCGTGAATCTAAGGGT
CTTGATTACGGTTTTTTGCCGTTTATCACTTCCCCTTCGGGATGCTTTGTCGCTCATATATGCTCCTTAC
TCGGGTGTCGGGGCGGAGCCCTGACCAGGTGGTATTTGTAATATCGTGCGTGCGCGGTATTACAAATGCA
CATCCTGTCCCGCTTTTTCGGCCATTATACGCTTCGCTGTCTGTTTCGCCTAGTGGCGATTTGACGGCAT
CGGCAGTGCGGAGCACTGCCACTTTTATGGAAGAACTGATATGATTTTCAGGATTTTAAATATTTATGAG
GTTTTCTATGAGCAGGAAGAATTTTTATTCAGACGAAGATATTGCACTGGCAAGAGAGGCGCTTTCCGGA
CTTCCTGATTTAACGCCTCAGAGAAAAACACAGAAAGAATTTCTGGACGGCATTAAGGATATGCTTCTGG
CACTGATAAGAACAAAAGGATACACAGTGTCTGACATTAAAGAGACATTAAAATCCAGTGGTTATGAAAT
CAGTGAAAAGGCGCTGCGTGAATTAGTCCGCGATGCAGGAAAAGCGAAAGACAGAAGGAAAGCAACCAGA
AAACCGGCCGTAAAGACGGAACCTCTTCAGGAGTAACAGGCGCAGAATATTTTGTTATCTGCCGGACGAT
CCTGTGCAGACAGATTCGATACCTGTCTGCACCATTTTATCCCGGTCAGGATTTGAGTGCTTTCATCATT
TCTGCCATTCCCCACAAAGCACGGTTAAGTTTGACATCCCCGTCAATGCCGGTCACAGCACGCGTGCGTT
GTCTTTTCCCCTGCGCCGTTCTCCCCAGAAGGCCACCCTTCGTCATGTTCTCCTGAACACGCTGATACGT
CGTCCAAAGGTCATTTGACTTGTCTTCATTGCGGCGAATATTGAGTAAATCGGATGGTGCCAGTGGGATG
TGCTTTCCTTCGAAATTTTCATCATAACGCCAGCCCAGCGCAGTCTGTGCAAAAATTTCCTGCTCCTCGC
GTGTCAGCGCTGTACCTTTCATAATTTCTCTCGACTCGGTGATTTCGTCGAAAATCCCCAGAACCTCGTA
TGCCCCTTCTATGACCTGTCCCACGACATCACCTTTGTGCGGAACCCGGATCTCCCCGAACGTCTGCCCG
CAAATCATCCCGTTGGTGCAGACGAACCGGAACATTCCCGGAATCATCTGGTAGCTACTGCTGCCATCAT
GACTGTTCAGAAGAATAATTTCCGGCACTTCTTTACCAGTAATCTGCCCGGCACGACGCAGACGCATCAT
ATGTTTGGTGTGATCCCGTTTGCCCTCATCGCGGGTACGTGTCTGGCAGGCAAAGAACGGCAGGAAACCT
TCATTACGCAATTTTTCCAGTACAGTGATGGTCGGGATACAGGTATATCGTTCACTACGTGAATCATGCT
TGTCCTCGGCAAAAATACTCGGAACAACATGCATCAGTTCATCGTTCGTCAATGGACGCTCGAGACGGAT
GACATTCATTGATGCAAAACGAGATGCTAAACGGGCCATAGTGATTCTCCTCATGATGATAAAAAAATTG
CTTCTGCCGTCGCCTTTTTGATGATGATTCACCATCGCGGGTGGCCGTTCCCGTGATAAAGCGAACGGCC
TGACCTGCAAGGAGGAGATGTAAGGGTGCAGCAGGAAGCCGCAGCGCAAGCGACCAGAGGGAGTGCGAAC
GGGTGAGTGATGTCCCCTTTCATAGACTCCGGGTCGGGCCAGAGTCTTTCACGGGTAAGGCAGCACGCGG
TGAGCAAAGTACTCAAAAGGTGAAGCTGGAATTAAGCCAGCGGGCGAAGCCCGTTTCCTTTCTGGGGCCG
ATAGCGGCCCCAGTCAGGGCGGCGCTGACGGAACGGCAGCTGCAAGCCCGTGCGCCGGAGATGGGGAATT
ATGACCGGCTCTTCCGGGCGAATACTTACCATTCAAAAACAGGTGCGCCTTCCACATGATCGCCCACGGC
AGAGAAGTGGATCATGCTGACATCGGCCTGACGAATTGCGCAAAAGATGAATGCACGTGTGGTTCTCGAA
ATACCCATTTTTTTCAGTCTGTGTAACGGGTTAGTAACGGCATCGAGCCGAATCAGGTAGCCCACTCCGG
TATTCATTAACCACCCGCTGTCTTCATCCCAGAACACGATGTTGTCGAGAATATTATGATCTTCCAGTGT
GATGTGATTGATGCAACACTCCAGGACAGGGCGCATCATCATGCGTGAAAGCACAACACGAGGTCCCCAT
TTCAGAGAGTCGGTAACATCGTTCCATGACCACTCTTCATCATCAGGAACGGGAAGCGTCAGCAACCTGA
AAGGTACACCAATTTTTTCTGCAAGAATTTCTCCCATTCCGATAACAGGATCATCACGTTCATTAAGGTC
ACAGCACGCAATAAATTCACCGTTCAGGTAAATGGCGGCGAGCATCACGTGCTATAAAAATAATTATAAT
TTAAATTTTTTAATATAAATATATAAATTAAAAATAGAAAGTAAAAAAAGAAATTAAAGAAAAAATAGTT
TTTGTTTTCCGAAGATGTAAAAGACTCTAGGGGGATCGCCAACAAATACTACCTTTTACCTTGCTCTTCC
TGCTCTCAGGTATTAATGCCGAATTGTTTCATCTTGTCTGTGTAGAAGACCACACACGAAAATCCTGTGA
TTTTACATTTTACTTATCGTTAATCGAATGTATATCTATTTAATCTGCTTTTCTTGTCTAATAAATATAT
ATGTAAAGTACGCTTTTTGTTGAAATTTTTTAAACCTTTGTTTATTTTTTTTTCTTCATTCCGTAACTCT
TCTACCTTCTTTATTTACTTTCTAAAATCCAAATACAAAACATAAAAATAAATAAACACAGAGTAAATTC
CCAAATTATTCCATCATTAAAAGATACGAGGCGCGTGTAAGTTACAGGCAAGCGATCCTAGTACACTCTA
TATTTTTTTATGCCTCGGTAATGATTTTCATTTTTTTTTTCCACCTAGCGGATGACTCTTTTTTTTTCTT
AGCGATTGGCATTATCACATAATGAATTATACATTATATAAAGTAATGTGATTTCTTCGAAGAATATACT
AAAAAATGAGCAGGCAAGATAAACGAAGGCAAAGATGACAGAGCAGAAAGCCCTAGTAAAGCGTATTACA
AATGAAACCAAGATTCAGATTGCGATCTCTTTAAAGGGTGGTCCCCTAGCGATAGAGCACTCGATCTTCC
CAGAAAAAGAGGCAGAAGCAGTAGCAGAACAGGCCACACAATCGCAAGTGATTAACGTCCACACAGGTAT
AGGGTTTCTGGACCATATGATACATGCTCTGGCCAAGCATTCCGGCTGGTCGCTAATCGTTGAGTGCATT
GGTGACTTACACATAGACGACCATCACACCACTGAAGACTGCGGGATTGCTCTCGGTCAAGCTTTTAAAG
AGGCCCTAGGGGCCGTGCGTGGAGTAAAAAGGTTTGGATCAGGATTTGCGCCTTTGGATGAGGCACTTTC
CAGAGCGGTGGTAGATCTTTCGAACAGGCCGTACGCAGTTGTCGAACTTGGTTTGCAAAGGGAGAAAGTA
GGAGATCTCTCTTGCGAGATGATCCCGCATTTTCTTGAAAGCTTTGCAGAGGCTAGCAGAATTACCCTCC
ACGTTGATTGTCTGCGAGGCAAGAATGATCATCACCGTAGTGAGAGTGCGTTCAAGGCTCTTGCGGTTGC
CATAAGAGAAGCCACCTCGCCCAATGGTACCAACGATGTTCCCTCCACCAAAGGTGTTCTTATGTAGTTT
TACACAGGAGTCTGGACTTGACTGAAACCTCAGGCATTTGAGAAGCACACGGTCACACTGCTTCCGGTAG
TCAATAAACCGGTAAACCAGCAATAGACATAAGCGGCTATTTAACGACCCTGCCCTGAACCGACGACCGG
GTCGAATTTGCTTTCGAATTTCTGCCATTCATCCGCTTATTATCACTTATTCAGGCGTAGCAACCAGGCG
TTTAAGGGCACCAATAACTGCCTTAAAAAAATTACGCCCCGCCCTGCCACTCATCGCAGTACTGTTGTAA
TTCATTAAGCATTCTGCCGACATGGAAGCCATCACAAACGGCATGATGAACCTGAATCGCCAGCGGCATC
AGCACCTTGTCGCCTTGCGTATAATATTTGCCCATAGTGAAAACGGGGGCGAAGAAGTTGTCCATATTGG
CCACGTTTAAATCAAAACTGGTGAAACTCACCCAGGGATTGGCTGAGACGAAAAACATATTCTCAATAAA
CCCTTTAGGGAAATAGGCCAGGTTTTCACCGTAACACGCCACATCTTGCGAATATATGTGTAGAAACTGC
CGGAAATCGTCGTGGTATTCACTCCAGAGCGATGAAAACGTTTCAGTTTGCTCATGGAAAACGGTGTAAC
AAGGGTGAACACTATCCCATATCACCAGCTCACCGTCTTTCATTGCCATACGGAACTCCGGATGAGCATT
CATCAGGCGGGCAAGAATGTGAATAAAGGCCGGATAAAACTTGTGCTTATTTTTCTTTACGGTCTTTAAA
AAGGCCGTAATATCCAGCTGAACGGTCTGGTTATAGGTACATTGAGCAACTGACTGAAATGCCTCAAAAT
GTTCTTTACGATGCCATTGGGATATATCAACGGTGGTATATCCAGTGATTTTTTTCTCCATTTTAGCTTC
CTTAGCTCCTGAAAATCTCGATAACTCAAAAAATACGCCCGGTAGTGATCTTATTTCATTATGGTGAAAG
TTGGAACCTCTTACGTGCCGATCAACGTCTCATTTTCGCCAAAAGTTGGCCCAGGGCTTCCCGGTATCAA
CAGGGACACCAGGATTTATTTATTCTGCGAAGTGATCTTCCGTCACAGGTATTTATTCGGCGCAAAGTGC
GTCGGGTGATGCTGCCAACTTACTGATTTAGTGTATGATGGTGTTTTTGAGGTGCTCCAGTGGCTTCTGT
TTCTATCAGCTGTCCCTCCTGTTCAGCTACTGACGGGGTGGTGCGTAACGGCAAAAGCACCGCCGGACAT
CAGCGCTAGCGGAGTGTATACTGGCTTACTATGTTGGCACTGATGAGGGTGTCAGTGAAGTGCTTCATGT
GGCAGGAGAAAAAAGGCTGCACCGGTGCGTCAGCAGAATATGTGATACAGGATATATTCCGCTTCCTCGC
TCACTGACTCGCTACGCTCGGTCGTTCGACTGCGGCGAGCGGAAATGGCTTACGAACGGGGCGGAGATTT
CCTGGAAGATGCCAGGAAGATACTTAACAGGGAAGTGAGAGGGCCGCGGCAAAGCCGTTTTTCCATAGGC
TCCGCCCCCCTGACAAGCATCACGAAATCTGACGCTCAAATCAGTGGTGGCGAAACCCGACAGGACTATA
AAGATACCAGGCGTTTCCCCCTGGCGGCTCCCTCGTGCGCTCTCCTGTTCCTGCCTTTCGGTTTACCGGT
GTCATTCCGCTGTTATGGCCGCGTTTGTCTCATTCCACGCCTGACACTCAGTTCCGGGTAGGCAGTTCGC
TCCAAGCTGGACTGTATGCACGAACCCCCCGTTCAGTCCGACCGCTGCGCCTTATCCGGTAACTATCGTC
TTGAGTCCAACCCGGAAAGACATGCAAAAGCACCACTGGCAGCAGCCACTGGTAATTGATTTAGAGGAGT
TAGTCTTGAAGTCATGCGCCGGTTAAGGCTAAACTGAAAGGACAAGTTTTGGTGACTGCGCTCCTCCAAG
CCAGTTACCTCGGTTCAAAGAGTTGGTAGCTCAGAGAACCTTCGAAAAACCGCCCTGCAAGGCGGTTTTT
TCGTTTTCAGAGCAAGAGATTACGCGCAGACCAAAACGATCTCAAGAAGATCATCTTATTAATCAGATAA
AATATTTCTAGATTTCAGTGCAATTTATCTCTTCAAATGTAGCACCTGAAGTCAGCCCCATACGATATAA
GTTGTAATTCTCATGTTAGTCATGCCCCGCGCCCACCGGAAGGAGCTGACTGGGTTGAAGGCTCTCAAGG
GCATCGGTCGAGATCC
